# Supplementary material for: Sm-site containing mRNAs can accept Sm-rings and are downregulated in Spinal Muscular Atrophy
Source: bioRxiv preprint, doi:10.1101/2024.10.09.617433, version 1 (2024-10-09)
Supplement: Plasmid maps for all in vitro transcribed candidate RNAs [file 617433_file07.zip › genebank_pmax_candidate_sequences/23AERJ7C_KIF5B-3utr.gb]

LOCUS       23AERJ7C_KIF5B-3utr_pMA-7_(AmpR)        4591 bp  DNA     circular  
FEATURES             Location/Qualifiers
     promoter        complement(4505..4533)
                     /label="AmpR_promoter"
     CDS             complement(3603..4463)
                     /label="Amp(R)"
     rep_origin      complement(2829..3448)
                     /label="pBR322_origin"
     primer          complement(2690..2708)
                     /label="M13_reverse_primer"
     primer          293..309
                     /label="M13_forward20_primer"
     primer          278..300
                     /label="M13_pUC_fwd_primer"
     gene            347..2619
                     /label="KIF5B-3utr"
ORIGIN
        1 CTAAATTGTA AGCGTTAATA TTTTGTTAAA ATTCGCGTTA AATTTTTGTT AAATCAGCTC
       61 ATTTTTTAAC CAATAGGCCG AAATCGGCAA AATCCCTTAT AAATCAAAAG AATAGACCGA
      121 GATAGGGTTG AGTGGCCGCT ACAGGGCGCT CCCATTCGCC ATTCAGGCTG CGCAACTGTT
      181 GGGAAGGGCG TTTCGGTGCG GGCCTCTTCG CTATTACGCC AGCTGGCGAA AGGGGGATGT
      241 GCTGCAAGGC GATTAAGTTG GGTAACGCCA GGGTTTTCCC AGTCACGACG TTGTAAAACG
      301 ACGGCCAGTG AGCGCGACGA TTGGCGGAAG GCCGTCAAGG CCGCATTAAT ACGACTCACT
      361 ATAGGTTTAT ACATACCCAC AGGTGTTAAA AAGTAATCGA AGTACGAAGA GGACATGGTA
      421 TCAAGCAGTC ATTCAATGAC TATAACCTCT ACTCCCTTGG GATTGTAGAA TTATAACTTT
      481 TAAAAAAAAT GTATAAATTA TACCTGGCCT GTACAGCTGT TTCCTACCTA CTCTTCTTGT
      541 AAACTCTGCT GCTTCCCAAC ACAACTAGAG TGCAATTTTG GCATCTTAGG AGGGAAAAAG
      601 GACAGTTTAC AACTGTGGCC CTATTTATTA CACAGTTTGT CTATCGTGTC TTAAATTTAG
      661 TCTTTACTGT GCCAAGCTAA CTGTACCTTA TAGGACTGTA CTTTTTGTAT TTTTTGTGTA
      721 TGTTTATTTT TTAATCTCAG TTTAAATTAC CTAGCTGCTA CTGCTTCTTG TTTTTCTTTT
      781 CCTATTAAAA CGTCTTCCTT TTTTTTTCTT AAGAGAAAAT GGAACATTTA GGTTAAATGT
      841 CTTTAAATTT TACCACTTAA CAACACTACA TGCCCATAAA ATATATCCAG TCAGTACTGT
      901 ATTTTAAAAT CCCTTGAAAT GATGATATCA GGGTTAAAAT TACTTGTATT GTTTCTGAAG
      961 TTTGCTCCTG AAAACTACTG TTTGAGCACT GAAACGTTAC AAATGCCTAA TAGGCATTTG
     1021 AGACTGAGCA AGGCTACTTG TTATCTCATG AAATGCCTGT TGCCGAGTTA TTTTGAATAG
     1081 AAATATTTTA AAGTATCAAA AGCAGATCTT AGTTTAAGGG AGTTTGGAAA AGGAATTATA
     1141 TTTCTCTTTT TCCTGATTCT GTACTCAACA AGTCTTGATG GAATTAAAAT ACTCTGCTTT
     1201 ATTCTGGTGA GCCTGCTAGC TAATATAAGT ATTGGACAGG TAATAATTTG TCATCTTTAA
     1261 TATTAGTAAA ATGAATTAAG ATATTATAGG ATTAAACATA ATTTTATACG GTTAGTACTT
     1321 TATTGGCCGA CCTAAATTTA TAGCGTGTGG AAATTGAGAA AAATGAAGAA ACAGGACAGA
     1381 TATATGATGA ATTAAAAATA TATATAGGTC AATTTTGGTC TGAAATCCCT GAGGTGTTTT
     1441 TAACCTGCTA CACTAATTTG TACACTAATT TATTTCTTTA GTCTAGAAAT AGTAAATTGT
     1501 TTGCAAGTCA CTAATAATCA TTAGATAAAT TATTTTCTTG GCCATAGCCG ATAATTTTGT
     1561 AATCAGTACT AAGTGTATAC GTATTTTTGC CACTTTTTCC TCAGATGATT AAAGTAAGTC
     1621 AACAGCTTAT TTTAGGAAAC TGTAAAAGTA ATAGGGAAAG AGATTTCACT ATTTGCTTCA
     1681 TCAGTGGTAG GGGGGCGGTG ACTGCAACTG TGTTAGCAGA AATTCACAGA GAATGGGGAT
     1741 TTAAGGTTAG CAGAGAAACT TGGAAAGTTC TGTGTTAGGA TCTTGCTGGC AGAATTAACT
     1801 TTTTGCAAAA GTTTTATACA CAGATATTTG TATTAAATTT GGAGCCATAG TCAGAAGACT
     1861 CAGATCATAA TTGGCTTATT TTTCTATTTC CGTAACTATT GTAATTTCCA CTTTTGTAAT
     1921 AATTTTGATT TAAAATATAA ATTTATTTAT TTATTTTTTT AATAGTCAAA AATCTTTGCT
     1981 GTTGTAGTCT GCAACCTCTA AAATGATTGT GTTGCTTTTA GGATTGATCA GAAGAAACAC
     2041 TCCAAAAATT GAGATGAAAT GTTGGTGCAG CCAGTTATAA GTAATATAGT TAACAAGCAA
     2101 AAAAAGTGCT GCCACCTTTT ATGATGATTT TCTAAATGGA GAAACATTTG GCTGCATCCA
     2161 CATAGACCTT TATGTTTTGT TTTCAGTTGA AAACTTGCCT CCTTTGGCAA CATTCGTAAA
     2221 TGAAGCAGAA TTTTTTTTTC TCTTTTTTCC AAATATGTTA GTTTTGTTCT TGTAAGATGT
     2281 ATCATGGGTA TTGGTGCTGT GTAATGAACA ACGAATTTTA ATTAGCATGT GGTTCAGAAT
     2341 ATACAATGTT AGGTTTTTAA AAAGTATCTT GATGGTTCTT TTCTATTTAT AATTTCAGAC
     2401 TTTCATAAAG TGTACCAAGA ATTTCATAAA TTTGTTTTCA GTGAACTGCT TTTTGCTATG
     2461 GTAGGTCATT AAACACAGCA CTTACTCTTA AAAATGAAAA TTTCTGATCA TCTAGGATAT
     2521 TGACACATTT CAATTTGCAG TGTCTTTTTG ACTGGATATA TTAACGTTCC TCTGAATGGC
     2581 ATTGATAGAT GGTTCAGAAG AGAAACTCAA TGACACGTGC TGGGCCTCAT GGGCCTTCCG
     2641 CTCACTGCCC GCTTTCCAGT CGGGAAACCT GTCGTGCCAG CTGCATTAAC ATGGTCATAG
     2701 CTGTTTCCTT GCGTATTGGG CGCTCTCCGC TTCCTCGCTC ACTGACTCGC TGCGCTCGGT
     2761 CGTTCGGGTA AAGCCTGGGG TGCCTAATGA GCAAAAGGCC AGCAAAAGGC CAGGAACCGT
     2821 AAAAAGGCCG CGTTGCTGGC GTTTTTCCAT AGGCTCCGCC CCCCTGACGA GCATCACAAA
     2881 AATCGACGCT CAAGTCAGAG GTGGCGAAAC CCGACAGGAC TATAAAGATA CCAGGCGTTT
     2941 CCCCCTGGAA GCTCCCTCGT GCGCTCTCCT GTTCCGACCC TGCCGCTTAC CGGATACCTG
     3001 TCCGCCTTTC TCCCTTCGGG AAGCGTGGCG CTTTCTCATA GCTCACGCTG TAGGTATCTC
     3061 AGTTCGGTGT AGGTCGTTCG CTCCAAGCTG GGCTGTGTGC ACGAACCCCC CGTTCAGCCC
     3121 GACCGCTGCG CCTTATCCGG TAACTATCGT CTTGAGTCCA ACCCGGTAAG ACACGACTTA
     3181 TCGCCACTGG CAGCAGCCAC TGGTAACAGG ATTAGCAGAG CGAGGTATGT AGGCGGTGCT
     3241 ACAGAGTTCT TGAAGTGGTG GCCTAACTAC GGCTACACTA GAAGAACAGT ATTTGGTATC
     3301 TGCGCTCTGC TGAAGCCAGT TACCTTCGGA AAAAGAGTTG GTAGCTCTTG ATCCGGCAAA
     3361 CAAACCACCG CTGGTAGCGG TGGTTTTTTT GTTTGCAAGC AGCAGATTAC GCGCAGAAAA
     3421 AAAGGATCTC AAGAAGATCC TTTGATCTTT TCTACGGGGT CTGACGCTCA GTGGAACGAA
     3481 AACTCACGTT AAGGGATTTT GGTCATGAGA TTATCAAAAA GGATCTTCAC CTAGATCCTT
     3541 TTAAATTAAA AATGAAGTTT TAAATCAATC TAAAGTATAT ATGAGTAAAC TTGGTCTGAC
     3601 AGTTACCAAT GCTTAATCAG TGAGGCACCT ATCTCAGCGA TCTGTCTATT TCGTTCATCC
     3661 ATAGTTGCCT GACTCCCCGT CGTGTAGATA ACTACGATAC GGGAGGGCTT ACCATCTGGC
     3721 CCCAGTGCTG CAATGATACC GCGAGAACCA CGCTCACCGG CTCCAGATTT ATCAGCAATA
     3781 AACCAGCCAG CCGGAAGGGC CGAGCGCAGA AGTGGTCCTG CAACTTTATC CGCCTCCATC
     3841 CAGTCTATTA ATTGTTGCCG GGAAGCTAGA GTAAGTAGTT CGCCAGTTAA TAGTTTGCGC
     3901 AACGTTGTTG CCATTGCTAC AGGCATCGTG GTGTCACGCT CGTCGTTTGG TATGGCTTCA
     3961 TTCAGCTCCG GTTCCCAACG ATCAAGGCGA GTTACATGAT CCCCCATGTT GTGCAAAAAA
     4021 GCGGTTAGCT CCTTCGGTCC TCCGATCGTT GTCAGAAGTA AGTTGGCCGC AGTGTTATCA
     4081 CTCATGGTTA TGGCAGCACT GCATAATTCT CTTACTGTCA TGCCATCCGT AAGATGCTTT
     4141 TCTGTGACTG GTGAGTACTC AACCAAGTCA TTCTGAGAAT AGTGTATGCG GCGACCGAGT
     4201 TGCTCTTGCC CGGCGTCAAT ACGGGATAAT ACCGCGCCAC ATAGCAGAAC TTTAAAAGTG
     4261 CTCATCATTG GAAAACGTTC TTCGGGGCGA AAACTCTCAA GGATCTTACC GCTGTTGAGA
     4321 TCCAGTTCGA TGTAACCCAC TCGTGCACCC AACTGATCTT CAGCATCTTT TACTTTCACC
     4381 AGCGTTTCTG GGTGAGCAAA AACAGGAAGG CAAAATGCCG CAAAAAAGGG AATAAGGGCG
     4441 ACACGGAAAT GTTGAATACT CATACTCTTC CTTTTTCAAT ATTATTGAAG CATTTATCAG
     4501 GGTTATTGTC TCATGAGCGG ATACATATTT GAATGTATTT AGAAAAATAA ACAAATAGGG
     4561 GTTCCGCGCA CATTTCCCCG AAAAGTGCCA C
//
