# Supplementary material for: Sm-site containing mRNAs can accept Sm-rings and are downregulated in Spinal Muscular Atrophy
Source: bioRxiv preprint, doi:10.1101/2024.10.09.617433, version 1 (2024-10-09)
Supplement: Plasmid maps for all in vitro transcribed candidate RNAs [file 617433_file07.zip › genebank_pmax_candidate_sequences/23AERKBC_Cul5-3utr.gb]

LOCUS       23AERKBC_Cul5-3utr        1953 bp  DNA                             
COMMENT             
COMMENT     The following refid is for 
COMMENT     internal GA purposes: 
COMMENT     '3716628'
COMMENT     
FEATURES             Location/Qualifiers
ORIGIN
        1 TAATACGACT CACTATAGGT TCAGAGGGCA ACACCTACCT TGCTCCTCTC AGTGATCCAG
       61 AGCAGTGACT CAGGACTTTA CAGAGCAGTG GAAACTTAGA GATTGAGGAC TCAAGCAACT
      121 GAAGAGAATT ATTCCCCAGC AGGAAAAATG GCTCCCTGTG GATTTTACTC ATTGTGGTGC
      181 ACGTTTCGAG TTTTCTTGCA AATTTTAGAA CTTTTGATGT TAAGTAGTAT TTTGAAGTAT
      241 TGGTTCTGAA GCTAGCAGAA GATGGAGTGT TGAGAAGCAT ACAGTATTAT CTATCCTATT
      301 ACCACAGAGG GCTGTGGATC TGCCCTGCTG CTCAGCAGCT GGGGTCTCCT TGCTGGAAAG
      361 AAGTAAAGTA TATGTTAGAT GTTTAAGGCT TTGATAATTA TAGTCATATA TCTGTTGTGA
      421 AACTCATAGG AAGTTGGAAG TGCATGTGTG CTTGCTGTGC CCTGCAGCTC TGAGGTGATG
      481 GCTAAAGCAG GTGTGCAGCG CAAACTCAGT CCCTGCTGCT CTACCACGTG GAGGATGGAA
      541 CATCCGGAAT TTAGAGGGAT AGTTTTATCA TGACTGTTCA ATAGCTTGGT GTTGGCAAAT
      601 TTTCCTGTCC CAATACCAGA ATGCCAAAGG AGGAAACAAT CAAGGGAAAA ATTTTAGGCC
      661 ATTTAAAATG ACAAAAAAGA TTTGTCATTT TAAACCATCA TTTTCTTTAG AACATCTTTG
      721 AAATTTCTAA TCGCTTTGGT CATTTAAGAA TGAGAGCTGT GATGTTTTGA TTTATAAAGG
      781 CAAACTTAAT GCAAAGTGGG TAACACTAAA TCCATAGCAA AGTTTTTTAT TAAATTTTTA
      841 TAAATTTTTT AATAGTTAAT TATGTCCTAA TTGTATTTTG GGGAATGAGC AGCAGTAAAT
      901 ACCACAGACT TAACAGTTTC ATCCTTTTTT AAAAATATAT ATATAAGAGT GTAACTACTT
      961 TTTGGTGTTT ATCAAAACTA TTTAGTTGAC AAGGTGCCTA TACCATTGTT GGGATTTTCT
     1021 TTAAATGTTT TATGAATAGA TTTGATAATT TATCTGAAGA TCCAGAACCA CTGACAGCGC
     1081 CCCTCTCTCT CCCTGCAGAC TTCATAGTCT TGCTATCTGA GCAGGGCCAG ACATGCACAG
     1141 GGAGGGAAGG AGAGGCCAGC TCCCACTCAC ACTGGGAGGC ATTGTTAAGT GAACGGTACC
     1201 GCAGGCTCAG ATTTGAGCAC TTCTGTCTAC CTAAGGTGGC GCCATCTGTA AATGCTAACC
     1261 TGTCACCAAC TCACGGCCAG AGTAAGGAGA CAGGGAACAG ATGCATGCAG TGGAAAGGGG
     1321 AGACTCCTGG ACGCGCAGTT AGACAAATGT GAGGCCGTCA TCAGTCTAAT AATTTATAAG
     1381 GATCCTCAAT CAAATTCTGA AGTCTCCGAC TTTCACAGTT CTTGGAAGGG ATCCCTGAGT
     1441 TTACCAGCGT GCTCACTGAA AGCTCTCACT CTTTGTGCAG AAATATTAAA GTCTCCGAAA
     1501 AGGTGAACTG TTAATCATTC TTATTTTTTT TAACTCTTCA TTAAATTGAA TATGATATCA
     1561 TTAGCTCTGC TCCAAGGGCA AATTTTCAAG TTTAATCTGG GTGAAATATT TGCTAGTTTA
     1621 CAGAAAGATT TGCTATCATA TCAATAGCTG GCTCTTCTGT TTTTGTGTGA ATGACTGGGA
     1681 TGCTGACACA AGTTGTCCCA AGGTCACAGT TATGAGAGAA ACACTGTTGG AGAGCGTTCC
     1741 TGTCATCTGC ACTATGTGTG GTCTGGAGTT CCTAAGGTGT AGCCTCTCAT CGTGACCTGT
     1801 ACAGTTTTGA ATGTGCACCA CTACATACCC GGATGGCACT GTACAGTTTC CCACGGTAGC
     1861 AGTCTGTATG CAGTAGGCTG AAATATTTTG ATGAACGCTT AATTTTTGGA TTTTATTTTT
     1921 TAAGTTGTAT AATTTATTTT CTTGCAACAC GTG
//
