# Supplementary material for: Sm-site containing mRNAs can accept Sm-rings and are downregulated in Spinal Muscular Atrophy
Source: bioRxiv preprint, doi:10.1101/2024.10.09.617433, version 1 (2024-10-09)
Supplement: Plasmid maps for all in vitro transcribed candidate RNAs [file 617433_file07.zip › genebank_pmax_candidate_sequences/23AERKAC_KIF5B-3utr-deltaSm.gb]

LOCUS       23AERKAC_KIF5B-3utr-deltaSm_pMA-7_(AmpR)        4591 bp  DNA     circular  
FEATURES             Location/Qualifiers
     promoter        complement(4505..4533)
                     /label="AmpR_promoter"
     CDS             complement(3603..4463)
                     /label="Amp(R)"
     rep_origin      complement(2829..3448)
                     /label="pBR322_origin"
     primer          complement(2690..2708)
                     /label="M13_reverse_primer"
     primer          293..309
                     /label="M13_forward20_primer"
     primer          278..300
                     /label="M13_pUC_fwd_primer"
     gene            347..2619
                     /label="KIF5B-3utr-deltaSm"
ORIGIN
        1 CTAAATTGTA AGCGTTAATA TTTTGTTAAA ATTCGCGTTA AATTTTTGTT AAATCAGCTC
       61 ATTTTTTAAC CAATAGGCCG AAATCGGCAA AATCCCTTAT AAATCAAAAG AATAGACCGA
      121 GATAGGGTTG AGTGGCCGCT ACAGGGCGCT CCCATTCGCC ATTCAGGCTG CGCAACTGTT
      181 GGGAAGGGCG TTTCGGTGCG GGCCTCTTCG CTATTACGCC AGCTGGCGAA AGGGGGATGT
      241 GCTGCAAGGC GATTAAGTTG GGTAACGCCA GGGTTTTCCC AGTCACGACG TTGTAAAACG
      301 ACGGCCAGTG AGCGCGACGA TTGGCGGAAG GCCGTCAAGG CCGCATTAAT ACGACTCACT
      361 ATAGGTTTAT ACATACCCAC AGGTGTTAAA AAGTAATCGA AGTACGAAGA GGACATGGTA
      421 TCAAGCAGTC ATTCAATGAC TATAACCTCT ACTCCCTTGG GATTGTAGAA TTATAACTTT
      481 TAAAAAAAAT GTATAAATTA TACCTGGCCT GTACAGCTGT TTCCTACCTA CTCTTCTTGT
      541 AAACTCTGCT GCTTCCCAAC ACAACTAGAG TGCAATTTTG GCATCTTAGG AGGGAAAAAG
      601 GACAGTTTAC AACTGTGGCC CTATTTATTA CACAGTTTGT CTATCGTGTC TTAAATTTAG
      661 TCTTTACTGT GCCAAGCTAA CTGTACCTTA TAGGACTGTA CTTTTTGTAC TCTCTGTGTA
      721 TGTTTACTCT CTAATCTCAG TTTAAATTAC CTAGCTGCTA CTGCTTCTTG TTTTTCTTTT
      781 CCTATTAAAA CGTCTTCCTT TTTTTTTCTT AAGAGAAAAT GGAACATTTA GGTTAAATGT
      841 CTTTAAATTT TACCACTTAA CAACACTACA TGCCCATAAA ATATATCCAG TCAGTACTGT
      901 ATTTTAAAAT CCCTTGAAAT GATGATATCA GGGTTAAAAT TACTTGTATT GTTTCTGAAG
      961 TTTGCTCCTG AAAACTACTG TTTGAGCACT GAAACGTTAC AAATGCCTAA TAGGCATTTG
     1021 AGACTGAGCA AGGCTACTTG TTATCTCATG AAATGCCTGT TGCCGAGTTA TTTTGAATAG
     1081 AAATATTTTA AAGTATCAAA AGCAGATCTT AGTTTAAGGG AGTTTGGAAA AGGAATTATA
     1141 TTTCTCTTTT TCCTGATTCT GTACTCAACA AGTCTTGATG GAATTAAAAT ACTCTGCTTT
     1201 ATTCTGGTGA GCCTGCTAGC TAATATAAGT ATTGGACAGG TAATAATTTG TCATCTTTAA
     1261 TATTAGTAAA ATGAATTAAG ATATTATAGG ATTAAACATA ATTTTATACG GTTAGTACTT
     1321 TATTGGCCGA CCTAAATTTA TAGCGTGTGG AAATTGAGAA AAATGAAGAA ACAGGACAGA
     1381 TATATGATGA ATTAAAAATA TATATAGGTC AATTTTGGTC TGAAATCCCT GAGGTGTTTT
     1441 TAACCTGCTA CACTAACTCG CACACTAATT TATTTCTTTA GTCTAGAAAT AGTAAATTGT
     1501 TTGCAAGTCA CTAATAATCA TTAGATAAAT TATTTTCTTG GCCATAGCCG ATAATTTTGT
     1561 AATCAGTACT AAGTGTATAC GTACTCTCGC CACTTTTTCC TCAGATGATT AAAGTAAGTC
     1621 AACAGCTTAT TTTAGGAAAC TGTAAAAGTA ATAGGGAAAG AGATTTCACT ATTTGCTTCA
     1681 TCAGTGGTAG GGGGGCGGTG ACTGCAACTG TGTTAGCAGA AATTCACAGA GAATGGGGAT
     1741 TTAAGGTTAG CAGAGAAACT TGGAAAGTTC TGTGTTAGGA TCTTGCTGGC AGAATTAACT
     1801 TTTTGCAAAA GTTTTATACA CAGATATTTG TATTAAATTT GGAGCCATAG TCAGAAGACT
     1861 CAGATCATAA TTGGCTTATT TTTCTATTTC CGTAACTATT GTAATTTCCA CTTTTGTAAT
     1921 AATTTTGATT TAAAATATAA ATTTATTTAT TTACTCTCTT AATAGTCAAA AACCCTCGCT
     1981 GTTGTAGTCT GCAACCTCTA AAATGATTGT GTTGCTTTTA GGATTGATCA GAAGAAACAC
     2041 TCCAAAAATT GAGATGAAAT GTTGGTGCAG CCAGTTATAA GTAATATAGT TAACAAGCAA
     2101 AAAAAGTGCT GCCACCTTTT ATGATGATTT TCTAAATGGA GAAACATTTG GCTGCATCCA
     2161 CATAGACCTT TACGCTCTGT TTTCAGTTGA AAACTTGCCT CCTTTGGCAA CATTCGTAAA
     2221 TGAAGCAGAA TTTTTTTTTC TCTTTTTTCC AAACACGCTA GTTTTGTTCT TGTAAGATGT
     2281 ATCATGGGTA TTGGTGCTGT GTAATGAACA ACGAATTTTA ATTAGCATGT GGTTCAGAAT
     2341 ATACAATGTT AGGTTTTTAA AAAGTATCTT GATGGTTCTT TTCTATTTAT AATTTCAGAC
     2401 TTTCATAAAG TGTACCAAGA ATTTCATAAA TTTGTTTTCA GTGAACTGCT TTTTGCTATG
     2461 GTAGGTCATT AAACACAGCA CTTACTCTTA AAAATGAAAA TTTCTGATCA TCTAGGATAT
     2521 TGACACATTT CAATTTGCAG TGTCTTTTTG ACTGGATATA TTAACGTTCC TCTGAATGGC
     2581 ATTGATAGAT GGTTCAGAAG AGAAACTCAA TGACACGTGC TGGGCCTCAT GGGCCTTCCG
     2641 CTCACTGCCC GCTTTCCAGT CGGGAAACCT GTCGTGCCAG CTGCATTAAC ATGGTCATAG
     2701 CTGTTTCCTT GCGTATTGGG CGCTCTCCGC TTCCTCGCTC ACTGACTCGC TGCGCTCGGT
     2761 CGTTCGGGTA AAGCCTGGGG TGCCTAATGA GCAAAAGGCC AGCAAAAGGC CAGGAACCGT
     2821 AAAAAGGCCG CGTTGCTGGC GTTTTTCCAT AGGCTCCGCC CCCCTGACGA GCATCACAAA
     2881 AATCGACGCT CAAGTCAGAG GTGGCGAAAC CCGACAGGAC TATAAAGATA CCAGGCGTTT
     2941 CCCCCTGGAA GCTCCCTCGT GCGCTCTCCT GTTCCGACCC TGCCGCTTAC CGGATACCTG
     3001 TCCGCCTTTC TCCCTTCGGG AAGCGTGGCG CTTTCTCATA GCTCACGCTG TAGGTATCTC
     3061 AGTTCGGTGT AGGTCGTTCG CTCCAAGCTG GGCTGTGTGC ACGAACCCCC CGTTCAGCCC
     3121 GACCGCTGCG CCTTATCCGG TAACTATCGT CTTGAGTCCA ACCCGGTAAG ACACGACTTA
     3181 TCGCCACTGG CAGCAGCCAC TGGTAACAGG ATTAGCAGAG CGAGGTATGT AGGCGGTGCT
     3241 ACAGAGTTCT TGAAGTGGTG GCCTAACTAC GGCTACACTA GAAGAACAGT ATTTGGTATC
     3301 TGCGCTCTGC TGAAGCCAGT TACCTTCGGA AAAAGAGTTG GTAGCTCTTG ATCCGGCAAA
     3361 CAAACCACCG CTGGTAGCGG TGGTTTTTTT GTTTGCAAGC AGCAGATTAC GCGCAGAAAA
     3421 AAAGGATCTC AAGAAGATCC TTTGATCTTT TCTACGGGGT CTGACGCTCA GTGGAACGAA
     3481 AACTCACGTT AAGGGATTTT GGTCATGAGA TTATCAAAAA GGATCTTCAC CTAGATCCTT
     3541 TTAAATTAAA AATGAAGTTT TAAATCAATC TAAAGTATAT ATGAGTAAAC TTGGTCTGAC
     3601 AGTTACCAAT GCTTAATCAG TGAGGCACCT ATCTCAGCGA TCTGTCTATT TCGTTCATCC
     3661 ATAGTTGCCT GACTCCCCGT CGTGTAGATA ACTACGATAC GGGAGGGCTT ACCATCTGGC
     3721 CCCAGTGCTG CAATGATACC GCGAGAACCA CGCTCACCGG CTCCAGATTT ATCAGCAATA
     3781 AACCAGCCAG CCGGAAGGGC CGAGCGCAGA AGTGGTCCTG CAACTTTATC CGCCTCCATC
     3841 CAGTCTATTA ATTGTTGCCG GGAAGCTAGA GTAAGTAGTT CGCCAGTTAA TAGTTTGCGC
     3901 AACGTTGTTG CCATTGCTAC AGGCATCGTG GTGTCACGCT CGTCGTTTGG TATGGCTTCA
     3961 TTCAGCTCCG GTTCCCAACG ATCAAGGCGA GTTACATGAT CCCCCATGTT GTGCAAAAAA
     4021 GCGGTTAGCT CCTTCGGTCC TCCGATCGTT GTCAGAAGTA AGTTGGCCGC AGTGTTATCA
     4081 CTCATGGTTA TGGCAGCACT GCATAATTCT CTTACTGTCA TGCCATCCGT AAGATGCTTT
     4141 TCTGTGACTG GTGAGTACTC AACCAAGTCA TTCTGAGAAT AGTGTATGCG GCGACCGAGT
     4201 TGCTCTTGCC CGGCGTCAAT ACGGGATAAT ACCGCGCCAC ATAGCAGAAC TTTAAAAGTG
     4261 CTCATCATTG GAAAACGTTC TTCGGGGCGA AAACTCTCAA GGATCTTACC GCTGTTGAGA
     4321 TCCAGTTCGA TGTAACCCAC TCGTGCACCC AACTGATCTT CAGCATCTTT TACTTTCACC
     4381 AGCGTTTCTG GGTGAGCAAA AACAGGAAGG CAAAATGCCG CAAAAAAGGG AATAAGGGCG
     4441 ACACGGAAAT GTTGAATACT CATACTCTTC CTTTTTCAAT ATTATTGAAG CATTTATCAG
     4501 GGTTATTGTC TCATGAGCGG ATACATATTT GAATGTATTT AGAAAAATAA ACAAATAGGG
     4561 GTTCCGCGCA CATTTCCCCG AAAAGTGCCA C
//
