# Supplementary material for: Sm-site containing mRNAs can accept Sm-rings and are downregulated in Spinal Muscular Atrophy
Source: bioRxiv preprint, doi:10.1101/2024.10.09.617433, version 1 (2024-10-09)
Supplement: Plasmid maps for all in vitro transcribed candidate RNAs [file 617433_file07.zip › genebank_pmax_candidate_sequences/23AERKDC_SECISBP2L-571.gb]

LOCUS       23AERKDC_SECISBP2L-571_pMA-7_(AmpR)        2913 bp  DNA     circular  
FEATURES             Location/Qualifiers
     promoter        complement(2827..2855)
                     /label="AmpR_promoter"
     CDS             complement(1925..2785)
                     /label="Amp(R)"
     rep_origin      complement(1151..1770)
                     /label="pBR322_origin"
     primer          complement(1012..1030)
                     /label="M13_reverse_primer"
     primer          293..309
                     /label="M13_forward20_primer"
     primer          278..300
                     /label="M13_pUC_fwd_primer"
     gene            347..941
                     /label="SECISBP2L-571"
ORIGIN
        1 CTAAATTGTA AGCGTTAATA TTTTGTTAAA ATTCGCGTTA AATTTTTGTT AAATCAGCTC
       61 ATTTTTTAAC CAATAGGCCG AAATCGGCAA AATCCCTTAT AAATCAAAAG AATAGACCGA
      121 GATAGGGTTG AGTGGCCGCT ACAGGGCGCT CCCATTCGCC ATTCAGGCTG CGCAACTGTT
      181 GGGAAGGGCG TTTCGGTGCG GGCCTCTTCG CTATTACGCC AGCTGGCGAA AGGGGGATGT
      241 GCTGCAAGGC GATTAAGTTG GGTAACGCCA GGGTTTTCCC AGTCACGACG TTGTAAAACG
      301 ACGGCCAGTG AGCGCGACGA TTGGCGGAAG GCCGTCAAGG CCGCATTAAT ACGACTCACT
      361 ATAGGTGAAT TTAAAAACTG TTCATACTTT TTATGGTGTA AATTTCCTTT GCTCGATGTC
      421 AGTGATTCAG ATAACTCTTG ACCTTGAGAT GATGGCTTTT CACAGGTTTC TTATATTTTA
      481 TATCTCTTCT GAACATGAAT TGTCATTTTA GATTTTTGAC ATTTGTATCA AAAGAGAAGT
      541 TGAGGAAATC TTCAGAACAC TGGTAACTTT TAGTTTTGCT ATAGACTTCA GAAGTGTTTA
      601 TTTATATGTT CGGTAAATGC TCTCGCATAT GCAGTACCTC TTCTGCCAGC AAATCCAAGG
      661 GACCATAGCC TTTTTATGAG ACAGGTCACC TCTAGAGGAC AACCCAAGAA TTATTAAAGG
      721 AAATGTTACC ATTTTGAGAG CATGCTTAAA TAAATATTAA TAATGTCTTT ATAACTTGTT
      781 TCCTTTAAAT TTTGGAATAT TGAATTACAG GCTTTGGAGG AGTTGTGAAA ATTAGGAAAG
      841 TTTTTATATA TTTTTTGAAG TGGGCATGGT TGGCTCTTTG AAGACCTATA AAGAGATCCA
      901 GTGGGAAGAG TAAGGGTTGG TTCATCATCA CAAGACACGT GCTGGGCCTC ATGGGCCTTC
      961 CGCTCACTGC CCGCTTTCCA GTCGGGAAAC CTGTCGTGCC AGCTGCATTA ACATGGTCAT
     1021 AGCTGTTTCC TTGCGTATTG GGCGCTCTCC GCTTCCTCGC TCACTGACTC GCTGCGCTCG
     1081 GTCGTTCGGG TAAAGCCTGG GGTGCCTAAT GAGCAAAAGG CCAGCAAAAG GCCAGGAACC
     1141 GTAAAAAGGC CGCGTTGCTG GCGTTTTTCC ATAGGCTCCG CCCCCCTGAC GAGCATCACA
     1201 AAAATCGACG CTCAAGTCAG AGGTGGCGAA ACCCGACAGG ACTATAAAGA TACCAGGCGT
     1261 TTCCCCCTGG AAGCTCCCTC GTGCGCTCTC CTGTTCCGAC CCTGCCGCTT ACCGGATACC
     1321 TGTCCGCCTT TCTCCCTTCG GGAAGCGTGG CGCTTTCTCA TAGCTCACGC TGTAGGTATC
     1381 TCAGTTCGGT GTAGGTCGTT CGCTCCAAGC TGGGCTGTGT GCACGAACCC CCCGTTCAGC
     1441 CCGACCGCTG CGCCTTATCC GGTAACTATC GTCTTGAGTC CAACCCGGTA AGACACGACT
     1501 TATCGCCACT GGCAGCAGCC ACTGGTAACA GGATTAGCAG AGCGAGGTAT GTAGGCGGTG
     1561 CTACAGAGTT CTTGAAGTGG TGGCCTAACT ACGGCTACAC TAGAAGAACA GTATTTGGTA
     1621 TCTGCGCTCT GCTGAAGCCA GTTACCTTCG GAAAAAGAGT TGGTAGCTCT TGATCCGGCA
     1681 AACAAACCAC CGCTGGTAGC GGTGGTTTTT TTGTTTGCAA GCAGCAGATT ACGCGCAGAA
     1741 AAAAAGGATC TCAAGAAGAT CCTTTGATCT TTTCTACGGG GTCTGACGCT CAGTGGAACG
     1801 AAAACTCACG TTAAGGGATT TTGGTCATGA GATTATCAAA AAGGATCTTC ACCTAGATCC
     1861 TTTTAAATTA AAAATGAAGT TTTAAATCAA TCTAAAGTAT ATATGAGTAA ACTTGGTCTG
     1921 ACAGTTACCA ATGCTTAATC AGTGAGGCAC CTATCTCAGC GATCTGTCTA TTTCGTTCAT
     1981 CCATAGTTGC CTGACTCCCC GTCGTGTAGA TAACTACGAT ACGGGAGGGC TTACCATCTG
     2041 GCCCCAGTGC TGCAATGATA CCGCGAGAAC CACGCTCACC GGCTCCAGAT TTATCAGCAA
     2101 TAAACCAGCC AGCCGGAAGG GCCGAGCGCA GAAGTGGTCC TGCAACTTTA TCCGCCTCCA
     2161 TCCAGTCTAT TAATTGTTGC CGGGAAGCTA GAGTAAGTAG TTCGCCAGTT AATAGTTTGC
     2221 GCAACGTTGT TGCCATTGCT ACAGGCATCG TGGTGTCACG CTCGTCGTTT GGTATGGCTT
     2281 CATTCAGCTC CGGTTCCCAA CGATCAAGGC GAGTTACATG ATCCCCCATG TTGTGCAAAA
     2341 AAGCGGTTAG CTCCTTCGGT CCTCCGATCG TTGTCAGAAG TAAGTTGGCC GCAGTGTTAT
     2401 CACTCATGGT TATGGCAGCA CTGCATAATT CTCTTACTGT CATGCCATCC GTAAGATGCT
     2461 TTTCTGTGAC TGGTGAGTAC TCAACCAAGT CATTCTGAGA ATAGTGTATG CGGCGACCGA
     2521 GTTGCTCTTG CCCGGCGTCA ATACGGGATA ATACCGCGCC ACATAGCAGA ACTTTAAAAG
     2581 TGCTCATCAT TGGAAAACGT TCTTCGGGGC GAAAACTCTC AAGGATCTTA CCGCTGTTGA
     2641 GATCCAGTTC GATGTAACCC ACTCGTGCAC CCAACTGATC TTCAGCATCT TTTACTTTCA
     2701 CCAGCGTTTC TGGGTGAGCA AAAACAGGAA GGCAAAATGC CGCAAAAAAG GGAATAAGGG
     2761 CGACACGGAA ATGTTGAATA CTCATACTCT TCCTTTTTCA ATATTATTGA AGCATTTATC
     2821 AGGGTTATTG TCTCATGAGC GGATACATAT TTGAATGTAT TTAGAAAAAT AAACAAATAG
     2881 GGGTTCCGCG CACATTTCCC CGAAAAGTGC CAC
//
