# Supplementary material for: Sm-site containing mRNAs can accept Sm-rings and are downregulated in Spinal Muscular Atrophy
Source: bioRxiv preprint, doi:10.1101/2024.10.09.617433, version 1 (2024-10-09)
Supplement: Plasmid maps for all in vitro transcribed candidate RNAs [file 617433_file07.zip › genebank_pmax_candidate_sequences/23AERKCC_Cul5-3utr-deltaSm.gb]

LOCUS       23AERKCC_Cul5-3utr-deltaSm        1953 bp  DNA                     
COMMENT             
COMMENT     The following refid is for 
COMMENT     internal GA purposes: 
COMMENT     '3716629'
COMMENT     
FEATURES             Location/Qualifiers
ORIGIN
        1 TAATACGACT CACTATAGGT TCAGAGGGCA ACACCTACCT TGCTCCTCTC AGTGATCCAG
       61 AGCAGTGACT CAGGACTTTA CAGAGCAGTG GAAACTTAGA GATTGAGGAC TCAAGCAACT
      121 GAAGAGAATT ATTCCCCAGC AGGAAAAATG GCTCCCTGTG GATTTTACTC ATTGTGGTGC
      181 ACGTTTCGAG TTTTCTTGCA AATTTTAGAA CTTTTGATGT TAAGTAGTAT TTTGAAGTAT
      241 TGGTTCTGAA GCTAGCAGAA GATGGAGTGT TGAGAAGCAT ACAGTATTAT CTATCCTATT
      301 ACCACAGAGG GCTGTGGATC TGCCCTGCTG CTCAGCAGCT GGGGTCTCCT TGCTGGAAAG
      361 AAGTAAAGTA CACGCTAGAT GTTTAAGGCT TTGATAATTA TAGTCATATA TCTGTTGTGA
      421 AACTCATAGG AAGTTGGAAG TGCACGCGCG CTTGCTGTGC CCTGCAGCTC TGAGGTGATG
      481 GCTAAAGCAG GTGTGCAGCG CAAACTCAGT CCCTGCTGCT CTACCACGTG GAGGATGGAA
      541 CATCCGGAAT TTAGAGGGAT AGTTTTATCA TGACTGTTCA ATAGCTTGGT GTTGGCAAAT
      601 TTTCCTGTCC CAATACCAGA ATGCCAAAGG AGGAAACAAT CAAGGGAAAA ATTTTAGGCC
      661 ATTTAAAATG ACAAAAAAGA TTTGTCATTT TAAACCATCA TTTTCTTTAG AACATCTTTG
      721 AAATTTCTAA TCGCTTTGGT CATTTAAGAA TGAGAGCTGT GATGTTTTGA TTTATAAAGG
      781 CAAACTTAAT GCAAAGTGGG TAACACTAAA TCCATAGCAA AGTTTTTTAT TAAATTTTTA
      841 TAAACTCTCT AATAGTTAAT TATGTCCTAA TTGTATTTTG GGGAATGAGC AGCAGTAAAT
      901 ACCACAGACT TAACAGTTTC ATCCTTTTTT AAAAATATAT ATATAAGAGT GTAACTACTT
      961 TTTGGTGTTT ATCAAAACTA TTTAGTTGAC AAGGTGCCTA TACCATTGTT GGGATTTTCT
     1021 TTAAACGCTC TATGAATAGA TTTGATAATT TATCTGAAGA TCCAGAACCA CTGACAGCGC
     1081 CCCTCTCTCT CCCTGCAGAC TTCATAGTCT TGCTATCTGA GCAGGGCCAG ACATGCACAG
     1141 GGAGGGAAGG AGAGGCCAGC TCCCACTCAC ACTGGGAGGC ATTGTTAAGT GAACGGTACC
     1201 GCAGGCTCAG ATTTGAGCAC TTCTGTCTAC CTAAGGTGGC GCCACCCGCA AATGCTAACC
     1261 TGTCACCAAC TCACGGCCAG AGTAAGGAGA CAGGGAACAG ATGCATGCAG TGGAAAGGGG
     1321 AGACTCCTGG ACGCGCAGTT AGACAAATGT GAGGCCGTCA TCAGTCTAAT AATTTATAAG
     1381 GATCCTCAAT CAAATTCTGA AGTCTCCGAC TTTCACAGTT CTTGGAAGGG ATCCCTGAGT
     1441 TTACCAGCGT GCTCACTGAA AGCTCTCACT CTTTGTGCAG AAATATTAAA GTCTCCGAAA
     1501 AGGTGAACTG TTAATCATTC TTACTCTCTT TAACTCTTCA TTAAATTGAA TATGATATCA
     1561 TTAGCTCTGC TCCAAGGGCA AATTTTCAAG TTTAATCTGG GTGAAACACT CGCTAGTTTA
     1621 CAGAAAGATT TGCTATCATA TCAATAGCTG GCTCTTCTGT TTTTGTGTGA ATGACTGGGA
     1681 TGCTGACACA AGTTGTCCCA AGGTCACAGT TATGAGAGAA ACACTGTTGG AGAGCGTTCC
     1741 TGTCATCTGC ACTACGCGCG GTCTGGAGTT CCTAAGGTGT AGCCTCTCAT CGTGACCTGT
     1801 ACAGTTTTGA ATGTGCACCA CTACATACCC GGATGGCACT GTACAGTTTC CCACGGTAGC
     1861 AGTCTGTATG CAGTAGGCTG AAACACTCTG ATGAACGCTT AACTCTCGGA TTTTACTCTC
     1921 TAAGTTGTAT AATTTATTTT CTTGCAACAC GTG
//
