# Supplementary material for: Sm-site containing mRNAs can accept Sm-rings and are downregulated in Spinal Muscular Atrophy
Source: bioRxiv preprint, doi:10.1101/2024.10.09.617433, version 1 (2024-10-09)
Supplement: Plasmid maps for all in vitro transcribed candidate RNAs [file 617433_file07.zip › genebank_pmax_candidate_sequences/23AC4KWC_NDUFB6-deltaSm.gb]

LOCUS       23AC4KWC_NDUFB6-deltaSm_pMA-7_(AmpR)        3703 bp  DNA     circular  
FEATURES             Location/Qualifiers
     promoter        complement(3617..3645)
                     /label="AmpR_promoter"
     CDS             complement(2715..3575)
                     /label="Amp(R)"
     rep_origin      complement(1941..2560)
                     /label="pBR322_origin"
     primer          complement(1802..1820)
                     /label="M13_reverse_primer"
     primer          293..309
                     /label="M13_forward20_primer"
     primer          278..300
                     /label="M13_pUC_fwd_primer"
     gene            347..1731
                     /label="NDUFB6-deltaSm"
ORIGIN
        1 CTAAATTGTA AGCGTTAATA TTTTGTTAAA ATTCGCGTTA AATTTTTGTT AAATCAGCTC
       61 ATTTTTTAAC CAATAGGCCG AAATCGGCAA AATCCCTTAT AAATCAAAAG AATAGACCGA
      121 GATAGGGTTG AGTGGCCGCT ACAGGGCGCT CCCATTCGCC ATTCAGGCTG CGCAACTGTT
      181 GGGAAGGGCG TTTCGGTGCG GGCCTCTTCG CTATTACGCC AGCTGGCGAA AGGGGGATGT
      241 GCTGCAAGGC GATTAAGTTG GGTAACGCCA GGGTTTTCCC AGTCACGACG TTGTAAAACG
      301 ACGGCCAGTG AGCGCGACGA TTGGCGGAAG GCCGTCAAGG CCGCATTAAT ACGACTCACT
      361 ATAGGTTCCC GCAAGGTCGC TTTGCAGAGC GGGAGCGCGC TTAAGTAACT AGTCCGTAGT
      421 TCGAGGGTGC GCCGTGTCCT TTTGCGTTGG TACCAGCGGC GACATGACGG GGTACACTCC
      481 GGATGAGAAA CTGCGGCTGC AGCAGCTGCG AGAGCTGAGA AGGCGATGGC TGAAGGACCA
      541 GGAGCTGAGC CCTCGGGAGC CGGTGCTGCC CCCACAGAAG ATGGGGCCTA TGGAGAAATT
      601 CTGGAATAAA TTTTTGGAGA ATAAATCCCC TTGGAGGAAA ATGGTCCATG GGGTATACAA
      661 AAAGAGTACC CCCGTTTTCA CTCATGTACT TGTACCTGTC TGGATTATTC ATTATTACAT
      721 GAAGTATCAT GTTTCTGAAA AACCATATGG CATAGTTGAA AAGAAGTCCA GAACCCCCCC
      781 TGGTGATACA ATTCTGGAGA CTGGAGAAGT AATTCCACCA ATGAAAGAAT TTCCTGATCA
      841 ACATCATTAA AGATTATGTA AAAAGTTAAA AGGCTTATGA GCCTAAGTTT GTTCCTATAT
      901 TACCACCCCC ACTGAATTTT CTGGAAAAGT AACTTTAATA AAGTTTAATC TCAGAAATTG
      961 TCATACCCCC TTTCAAGCAT TGTACAATTT GAGACTGAGT AATTTAACAA TAAGTAAAAA
     1021 GTGGACATGC TAAACAAATA TGAGAGACTA CCTACTTTTT CTGGTCATTC TTGACTTGGA
     1081 AAACGGTATG GAAAAGTATT TAGTTACATG TTTGTTTGTT TTTTTCTTAC ACAGTACTTA
     1141 CACTAATTTG GTATCAGGGT ATGCAACAGT GAAATATCAC AATAAACAAA TGTAAGAACA
     1201 GCAATTCCAT GCACTTTTGT TTTAAGGAAA CCCCCCCGGC CAGGCGCAGT GGCTCATGCC
     1261 TGTAATCCCA GCACTTTGGG AGGCCGAGGC GGGCAGATCA CGAAGTCAGG AGATCGAGAC
     1321 CATCATGGCT AACACAGTGA AACCCCGTCC CTACTAAAAA TACAAAAAAA TTAGCCGGGC
     1381 GTGGTGGCGG GCTCCTGTAG TCCCAGCTAC TGCGGAGGCT GAGGCACGAG ATTGGTGTGA
     1441 ACCCAGAAGG CGGAGCTTGC AGTAAGCCGA GATAGTGCCA CTGAGCCTGG GCGACAGAGC
     1501 AAGACTCCGT CTCAAAAAAA AAAAAAGCTT TCCGAATCAC CCCCGAAGAA TTTAGAAACT
     1561 TGATTGAAAA GCTTATTCCA ACTATGATCT GACACTCAAG ACTGTCAGAT TTAGGTTGCT
     1621 GTTAATTTTG TCATGAGAAT GTAAAATACT AAAATCTCTA AGTGAAAAAT TTGCATACTA
     1681 GTGCTTGTTA TAAAGGATAA TGCAAAAATA AACTTGGGAA CTTTGCACGT GCTGGGCCTC
     1741 ATGGGCCTTC CGCTCACTGC CCGCTTTCCA GTCGGGAAAC CTGTCGTGCC AGCTGCATTA
     1801 ACATGGTCAT AGCTGTTTCC TTGCGTATTG GGCGCTCTCC GCTTCCTCGC TCACTGACTC
     1861 GCTGCGCTCG GTCGTTCGGG TAAAGCCTGG GGTGCCTAAT GAGCAAAAGG CCAGCAAAAG
     1921 GCCAGGAACC GTAAAAAGGC CGCGTTGCTG GCGTTTTTCC ATAGGCTCCG CCCCCCTGAC
     1981 GAGCATCACA AAAATCGACG CTCAAGTCAG AGGTGGCGAA ACCCGACAGG ACTATAAAGA
     2041 TACCAGGCGT TTCCCCCTGG AAGCTCCCTC GTGCGCTCTC CTGTTCCGAC CCTGCCGCTT
     2101 ACCGGATACC TGTCCGCCTT TCTCCCTTCG GGAAGCGTGG CGCTTTCTCA TAGCTCACGC
     2161 TGTAGGTATC TCAGTTCGGT GTAGGTCGTT CGCTCCAAGC TGGGCTGTGT GCACGAACCC
     2221 CCCGTTCAGC CCGACCGCTG CGCCTTATCC GGTAACTATC GTCTTGAGTC CAACCCGGTA
     2281 AGACACGACT TATCGCCACT GGCAGCAGCC ACTGGTAACA GGATTAGCAG AGCGAGGTAT
     2341 GTAGGCGGTG CTACAGAGTT CTTGAAGTGG TGGCCTAACT ACGGCTACAC TAGAAGAACA
     2401 GTATTTGGTA TCTGCGCTCT GCTGAAGCCA GTTACCTTCG GAAAAAGAGT TGGTAGCTCT
     2461 TGATCCGGCA AACAAACCAC CGCTGGTAGC GGTGGTTTTT TTGTTTGCAA GCAGCAGATT
     2521 ACGCGCAGAA AAAAAGGATC TCAAGAAGAT CCTTTGATCT TTTCTACGGG GTCTGACGCT
     2581 CAGTGGAACG AAAACTCACG TTAAGGGATT TTGGTCATGA GATTATCAAA AAGGATCTTC
     2641 ACCTAGATCC TTTTAAATTA AAAATGAAGT TTTAAATCAA TCTAAAGTAT ATATGAGTAA
     2701 ACTTGGTCTG ACAGTTACCA ATGCTTAATC AGTGAGGCAC CTATCTCAGC GATCTGTCTA
     2761 TTTCGTTCAT CCATAGTTGC CTGACTCCCC GTCGTGTAGA TAACTACGAT ACGGGAGGGC
     2821 TTACCATCTG GCCCCAGTGC TGCAATGATA CCGCGAGAAC CACGCTCACC GGCTCCAGAT
     2881 TTATCAGCAA TAAACCAGCC AGCCGGAAGG GCCGAGCGCA GAAGTGGTCC TGCAACTTTA
     2941 TCCGCCTCCA TCCAGTCTAT TAATTGTTGC CGGGAAGCTA GAGTAAGTAG TTCGCCAGTT
     3001 AATAGTTTGC GCAACGTTGT TGCCATTGCT ACAGGCATCG TGGTGTCACG CTCGTCGTTT
     3061 GGTATGGCTT CATTCAGCTC CGGTTCCCAA CGATCAAGGC GAGTTACATG ATCCCCCATG
     3121 TTGTGCAAAA AAGCGGTTAG CTCCTTCGGT CCTCCGATCG TTGTCAGAAG TAAGTTGGCC
     3181 GCAGTGTTAT CACTCATGGT TATGGCAGCA CTGCATAATT CTCTTACTGT CATGCCATCC
     3241 GTAAGATGCT TTTCTGTGAC TGGTGAGTAC TCAACCAAGT CATTCTGAGA ATAGTGTATG
     3301 CGGCGACCGA GTTGCTCTTG CCCGGCGTCA ATACGGGATA ATACCGCGCC ACATAGCAGA
     3361 ACTTTAAAAG TGCTCATCAT TGGAAAACGT TCTTCGGGGC GAAAACTCTC AAGGATCTTA
     3421 CCGCTGTTGA GATCCAGTTC GATGTAACCC ACTCGTGCAC CCAACTGATC TTCAGCATCT
     3481 TTTACTTTCA CCAGCGTTTC TGGGTGAGCA AAAACAGGAA GGCAAAATGC CGCAAAAAAG
     3541 GGAATAAGGG CGACACGGAA ATGTTGAATA CTCATACTCT TCCTTTTTCA ATATTATTGA
     3601 AGCATTTATC AGGGTTATTG TCTCATGAGC GGATACATAT TTGAATGTAT TTAGAAAAAT
     3661 AAACAAATAG GGGTTCCGCG CACATTTCCC CGAAAAGTGC CAC
//
