# Supplementary material for: Sm-site containing mRNAs can accept Sm-rings and are downregulated in Spinal Muscular Atrophy
Source: bioRxiv preprint, doi:10.1101/2024.10.09.617433, version 1 (2024-10-09)
Supplement: Plasmid maps for all in vitro transcribed candidate RNAs [file 617433_file07.zip › genebank_pmax_candidate_sequences/23AERJ5C_Hif1a-3utr.gb]

LOCUS       23AERJ5C_Hif1a-3utr_pMA-7_(AmpR)        3506 bp  DNA     circular  
FEATURES             Location/Qualifiers
     promoter        complement(3420..3448)
                     /label="AmpR_promoter"
     CDS             complement(2518..3378)
                     /label="Amp(R)"
     rep_origin      complement(1744..2363)
                     /label="pBR322_origin"
     primer          complement(1605..1623)
                     /label="M13_reverse_primer"
     primer          293..309
                     /label="M13_forward20_primer"
     primer          278..300
                     /label="M13_pUC_fwd_primer"
     gene            347..1534
                     /label="Hif1a-3utr"
ORIGIN
        1 CTAAATTGTA AGCGTTAATA TTTTGTTAAA ATTCGCGTTA AATTTTTGTT AAATCAGCTC
       61 ATTTTTTAAC CAATAGGCCG AAATCGGCAA AATCCCTTAT AAATCAAAAG AATAGACCGA
      121 GATAGGGTTG AGTGGCCGCT ACAGGGCGCT CCCATTCGCC ATTCAGGCTG CGCAACTGTT
      181 GGGAAGGGCG TTTCGGTGCG GGCCTCTTCG CTATTACGCC AGCTGGCGAA AGGGGGATGT
      241 GCTGCAAGGC GATTAAGTTG GGTAACGCCA GGGTTTTCCC AGTCACGACG TTGTAAAACG
      301 ACGGCCAGTG AGCGCGACGA TTGGCGGAAG GCCGTCAAGG CCGCATTAAT ACGACTCACT
      361 ATAGGCGTTT CCTAATCTCA TTCCTTTTGA TTGTTAATGT TTTTGTTCAG TTGTTGTTGT
      421 TTGTTGGGTT TTTGTTTCTG TTGGTTATTT TTGGACACTG GTGGCTCAGC AGTCTATTTA
      481 TATTTTCTAT ATCTAATTTT AGAAGCCTGG CTACAATACT GCACAAACTC AGATAGTTTA
      541 GTTTTCATCC CCTTTCTACT TAATTTTCAT TAATGCTCTT TTTAATATGT TCTTTTAATG
      601 CCAGATCACA GCACATTCAC AGCTCCTCAG CATTTCACCA TTGCATTGCT GTAGTGTCAT
      661 TTAAAATGCA CCTTTTTATT TATTTATTTT TGGTGAGGGA GTTTGTCCCT TATTGAATTA
      721 TTTTTAATGA AATGCCAATA TAATTTTTTA AGAAAGCAGT AAATTCTCAT CATGATCATA
      781 GGCAGTTGAA AACTTTTTAC TCATTTTTTT CATGTTTTAC ATGAAAATAA TGCTTTGTCA
      841 GCAGTACATG GTAGCCACAA TTGCACAATA TATTTTCTTT AAAAAACCAG CAGTTACTCA
      901 TGCAATATAT TCTGCATTTA TAAAACTAGT TTTTAAGAAA TTTTTTTTGG CCTATGGAAT
      961 TGTTAAGCCT GGATCATGAA GCTGTTGATC TTATAATGAT TCTTAAACTG TATGGTTTCT
     1021 TTATATGGGT AAAGCCATTT ACATGATATA AAGAAATATG CTTATATCTG GAAGGTATGT
     1081 GGCATTTATT TGGATAAAAT TCTCAATTCA GAGAAGTTAT CTGGTGTTTC TTGACTTTAC
     1141 CAACTCAAAA CAGTCCCTCT GTAGTTGTGG AAGCTTATGC TAATATTGTG TAATTGATTA
     1201 TGAAACATAA ATGTTCTGCC CACCCTGTTG GTATAAAGAC ATTTTGAGCA TACTGTAAAC
     1261 AAACAAACAA AAAATCATGC TTTGTTAGTA AAATTGCCTA GTATGTTGAT TTGTTGAAAA
     1321 TATGATGTTT GGTTTTATGC ACTTTGTCGC TATTAACATC CTTTTTTCAT ATAGATTTCA
     1381 ATAAGTGAGT AATTTTAGAA GCATTATTTT AGGAATATAG AGTTGTCATA GTAAACATCT
     1441 TGTTTTTTCT ATGTATACTG TATAAATTTT TCGTTCCCTT GCTCTTTGTG GTTGGGTCTA
     1501 ACACTAACTG TACTGTTTTG TTATATCACA CGTGCTGGGC CTCATGGGCC TTCCGCTCAC
     1561 TGCCCGCTTT CCAGTCGGGA AACCTGTCGT GCCAGCTGCA TTAACATGGT CATAGCTGTT
     1621 TCCTTGCGTA TTGGGCGCTC TCCGCTTCCT CGCTCACTGA CTCGCTGCGC TCGGTCGTTC
     1681 GGGTAAAGCC TGGGGTGCCT AATGAGCAAA AGGCCAGCAA AAGGCCAGGA ACCGTAAAAA
     1741 GGCCGCGTTG CTGGCGTTTT TCCATAGGCT CCGCCCCCCT GACGAGCATC ACAAAAATCG
     1801 ACGCTCAAGT CAGAGGTGGC GAAACCCGAC AGGACTATAA AGATACCAGG CGTTTCCCCC
     1861 TGGAAGCTCC CTCGTGCGCT CTCCTGTTCC GACCCTGCCG CTTACCGGAT ACCTGTCCGC
     1921 CTTTCTCCCT TCGGGAAGCG TGGCGCTTTC TCATAGCTCA CGCTGTAGGT ATCTCAGTTC
     1981 GGTGTAGGTC GTTCGCTCCA AGCTGGGCTG TGTGCACGAA CCCCCCGTTC AGCCCGACCG
     2041 CTGCGCCTTA TCCGGTAACT ATCGTCTTGA GTCCAACCCG GTAAGACACG ACTTATCGCC
     2101 ACTGGCAGCA GCCACTGGTA ACAGGATTAG CAGAGCGAGG TATGTAGGCG GTGCTACAGA
     2161 GTTCTTGAAG TGGTGGCCTA ACTACGGCTA CACTAGAAGA ACAGTATTTG GTATCTGCGC
     2221 TCTGCTGAAG CCAGTTACCT TCGGAAAAAG AGTTGGTAGC TCTTGATCCG GCAAACAAAC
     2281 CACCGCTGGT AGCGGTGGTT TTTTTGTTTG CAAGCAGCAG ATTACGCGCA GAAAAAAAGG
     2341 ATCTCAAGAA GATCCTTTGA TCTTTTCTAC GGGGTCTGAC GCTCAGTGGA ACGAAAACTC
     2401 ACGTTAAGGG ATTTTGGTCA TGAGATTATC AAAAAGGATC TTCACCTAGA TCCTTTTAAA
     2461 TTAAAAATGA AGTTTTAAAT CAATCTAAAG TATATATGAG TAAACTTGGT CTGACAGTTA
     2521 CCAATGCTTA ATCAGTGAGG CACCTATCTC AGCGATCTGT CTATTTCGTT CATCCATAGT
     2581 TGCCTGACTC CCCGTCGTGT AGATAACTAC GATACGGGAG GGCTTACCAT CTGGCCCCAG
     2641 TGCTGCAATG ATACCGCGAG AACCACGCTC ACCGGCTCCA GATTTATCAG CAATAAACCA
     2701 GCCAGCCGGA AGGGCCGAGC GCAGAAGTGG TCCTGCAACT TTATCCGCCT CCATCCAGTC
     2761 TATTAATTGT TGCCGGGAAG CTAGAGTAAG TAGTTCGCCA GTTAATAGTT TGCGCAACGT
     2821 TGTTGCCATT GCTACAGGCA TCGTGGTGTC ACGCTCGTCG TTTGGTATGG CTTCATTCAG
     2881 CTCCGGTTCC CAACGATCAA GGCGAGTTAC ATGATCCCCC ATGTTGTGCA AAAAAGCGGT
     2941 TAGCTCCTTC GGTCCTCCGA TCGTTGTCAG AAGTAAGTTG GCCGCAGTGT TATCACTCAT
     3001 GGTTATGGCA GCACTGCATA ATTCTCTTAC TGTCATGCCA TCCGTAAGAT GCTTTTCTGT
     3061 GACTGGTGAG TACTCAACCA AGTCATTCTG AGAATAGTGT ATGCGGCGAC CGAGTTGCTC
     3121 TTGCCCGGCG TCAATACGGG ATAATACCGC GCCACATAGC AGAACTTTAA AAGTGCTCAT
     3181 CATTGGAAAA CGTTCTTCGG GGCGAAAACT CTCAAGGATC TTACCGCTGT TGAGATCCAG
     3241 TTCGATGTAA CCCACTCGTG CACCCAACTG ATCTTCAGCA TCTTTTACTT TCACCAGCGT
     3301 TTCTGGGTGA GCAAAAACAG GAAGGCAAAA TGCCGCAAAA AAGGGAATAA GGGCGACACG
     3361 GAAATGTTGA ATACTCATAC TCTTCCTTTT TCAATATTAT TGAAGCATTT ATCAGGGTTA
     3421 TTGTCTCATG AGCGGATACA TATTTGAATG TATTTAGAAA AATAAACAAA TAGGGGTTCC
     3481 GCGCACATTT CCCCGAAAAG TGCCAC
//
