# Supplementary material for: Sm-site containing mRNAs can accept Sm-rings and are downregulated in Spinal Muscular Atrophy
Source: bioRxiv preprint, doi:10.1101/2024.10.09.617433, version 1 (2024-10-09)
Supplement: Plasmid maps for all in vitro transcribed candidate RNAs [file 617433_file07.zip › genebank_pmax_candidate_sequences/23AC4K5C_Rem2.gb]

LOCUS       23AC4K5C_Rem2_pMA-7_(AmpR)        4226 bp  DNA     circular        
FEATURES             Location/Qualifiers
     promoter        complement(4140..4168)
                     /label="AmpR_promoter"
     CDS             complement(3238..4098)
                     /label="Amp(R)"
     rep_origin      complement(2464..3083)
                     /label="pBR322_origin"
     primer          complement(2325..2343)
                     /label="M13_reverse_primer"
     primer          293..309
                     /label="M13_forward20_primer"
     primer          278..300
                     /label="M13_pUC_fwd_primer"
     gene            347..2254
                     /label="Rem2"
ORIGIN
        1 CTAAATTGTA AGCGTTAATA TTTTGTTAAA ATTCGCGTTA AATTTTTGTT AAATCAGCTC
       61 ATTTTTTAAC CAATAGGCCG AAATCGGCAA AATCCCTTAT AAATCAAAAG AATAGACCGA
      121 GATAGGGTTG AGTGGCCGCT ACAGGGCGCT CCCATTCGCC ATTCAGGCTG CGCAACTGTT
      181 GGGAAGGGCG TTTCGGTGCG GGCCTCTTCG CTATTACGCC AGCTGGCGAA AGGGGGATGT
      241 GCTGCAAGGC GATTAAGTTG GGTAACGCCA GGGTTTTCCC AGTCACGACG TTGTAAAACG
      301 ACGGCCAGTG AGCGCGACGA TTGGCGGAAG GCCGTCAAGG CCGCATTAAT ACGACTCACT
      361 ATAGATTAGC ATATGTGACC TCATCAGGAG GCGGGACAAT TTCCCCAGGT GTCTGGAGCG
      421 GGGAGGGGTG GGGAATATGA TGGGGGGGGG CAGTATTTAA AGGGAAAAGC TGACAGTGCT
      481 GCTGAGTGAG GAACCGGTGC TCTGAGCCGC TGGGCTGCAC TCGCACATGC ACGCCGATGC
      541 ACACGGACCT TGACACCGAC ATGGACATGG ACACAGAAAC CGTAGCACTT TGTTCTTCCA
      601 GCAGCCGCCA GGCCTCCCCA CTGGGGACAC CCACACCAGA AGCAGATACT ACACTTCTGA
      661 AACAGAAGCC AGAGAAACTG TTAGCAGAGT TGGACCTGAG CGGGCCTCCT CCTGCTCCTG
      721 GGGTCCCCAG ACGAAGAGGA AGCATGCCCG TGCCCTACAA ACACCAGCTG CGGCGGGCCC
      781 AAGCTGTAGA TGAACTTGAC TGGCCACCCC AGGCCTCCCC CTCTGGCTCC TCTGACTCCT
      841 TGGGCTCAGG GGAGGCAGCC CTTACCCAAA AAGATGGCGT CTTTAAGGTC ATGCTCGTGG
      901 GGGAGAGTGG CGTGGGCAAG AGCACTCTAG CGGGCACTTT TGGAGGTCTC CAGGGAGACC
      961 ATGCTCACGA GATGGAGAAC TCAGAGGACA CCTATGAGAG ACGGATCATG GTGGACAAAG
     1021 AAGAAGTGAC TTTAATTGTT TATGACATCT GGGAACAGGG AGATGCAGGA GGATGGCTGC
     1081 AGGATCACTG CCTTCAGACG GGGGATGCCT TTCTCATCGT CTTCTCAGTG ACAGATCGAC
     1141 GAAGCTTCTC TAAAGTTCCA GAAACCCTTC TTCGGCTCCG GGCTGGGAGG CCCCACCATG
     1201 ACCTACCTGT CATCCTTGTT GGAAATAAGA GTGACCTGGC CCGCTCCCGG GAGGTATCAC
     1261 TGGAGGAGGG TCGCCATCTG GCTGGGACGC TGAGCTGCAA GCACATCGAG ACGTCGGCCG
     1321 CTCTCCACCA CAACACTCGT GAGCTCTTCG AGGGTGCTGT GCGTCAGATC AGGCTGCGGC
     1381 GGGGCCGGGG TCATGCCGGG GGCCAGCGAC CCGAACCTAG CAGCCCGGAC GGCCCCGCGC
     1441 CGCCTACGCG CCGTGAGAGC CTCACCAAGA AAGCTAAGCG CTTCCTCGCC AACCTGGTGC
     1501 CGCGCAACGC TAAGTTCTTC AAGCAACGCT CCAGGTCATG TCACGACCTC TCTGTGCTCT
     1561 GAGCCACGGT CGCCATGGTC ACTGCAGTCG CCATGGTCAC CGTGCCCTCC GCTCGCCCCC
     1621 TCACCCCACT CCTGTCCGTC TAGGAAACCA AAAATACCCA GGATGCCCTG GTGTGAGCGG
     1681 GAGGCGGGGA CGGGTAGCTG GTAGGTCCAC CACCACCACC TCTCCTGGTC TTAACAGCCG
     1741 ACCATTCACA GAGCCTCAAG ACCTGCAAGT CAGGGAAGAA AACCGTGCTG CAAGGTATTT
     1801 TTTATTGTTA TTATTAACTT GCAAGAAGCC ACCTCTCCCG GAAAGACACT CCAAAAACTA
     1861 GAACCGAAAA AGTGCTTTGT AGCCTCCTGG ATGGAGCTGA CCTCCTTGGT ACTCGGAACA
     1921 TGCCTTACCT TTAAGTAAGT TTTAAAGGTA AAAACCCAGA GATGACTTTT CCAGAGATAA
     1981 CTGAAAATTA TCCTCTGTCC TGGTCCACTT TGCCCTTAAG AAGTTCTTCA GAGAAAGGGC
     2041 TGGAAGTTAT TCTTGAAATT GGACTCTGAC TTACCATTCT AGTATGGCAC GTTTCCTTTA
     2101 AGGTTATTGA TGTGACGATG TGGGCAGACT CTCTGCATTT AGATGCCCTA AGGTAGATCT
     2161 GAGGGCTGGC AGCCCCTTTG CCTAGGGACT AGGAGGCACC AGCAAGGGCC ACCCTTTCCC
     2221 CTTTCCAATA AATTTTTTTT TCTATTGCCA CGTGCTGGGC CTCATGGGCC TTCCGCTCAC
     2281 TGCCCGCTTT CCAGTCGGGA AACCTGTCGT GCCAGCTGCA TTAACATGGT CATAGCTGTT
     2341 TCCTTGCGTA TTGGGCGCTC TCCGCTTCCT CGCTCACTGA CTCGCTGCGC TCGGTCGTTC
     2401 GGGTAAAGCC TGGGGTGCCT AATGAGCAAA AGGCCAGCAA AAGGCCAGGA ACCGTAAAAA
     2461 GGCCGCGTTG CTGGCGTTTT TCCATAGGCT CCGCCCCCCT GACGAGCATC ACAAAAATCG
     2521 ACGCTCAAGT CAGAGGTGGC GAAACCCGAC AGGACTATAA AGATACCAGG CGTTTCCCCC
     2581 TGGAAGCTCC CTCGTGCGCT CTCCTGTTCC GACCCTGCCG CTTACCGGAT ACCTGTCCGC
     2641 CTTTCTCCCT TCGGGAAGCG TGGCGCTTTC TCATAGCTCA CGCTGTAGGT ATCTCAGTTC
     2701 GGTGTAGGTC GTTCGCTCCA AGCTGGGCTG TGTGCACGAA CCCCCCGTTC AGCCCGACCG
     2761 CTGCGCCTTA TCCGGTAACT ATCGTCTTGA GTCCAACCCG GTAAGACACG ACTTATCGCC
     2821 ACTGGCAGCA GCCACTGGTA ACAGGATTAG CAGAGCGAGG TATGTAGGCG GTGCTACAGA
     2881 GTTCTTGAAG TGGTGGCCTA ACTACGGCTA CACTAGAAGA ACAGTATTTG GTATCTGCGC
     2941 TCTGCTGAAG CCAGTTACCT TCGGAAAAAG AGTTGGTAGC TCTTGATCCG GCAAACAAAC
     3001 CACCGCTGGT AGCGGTGGTT TTTTTGTTTG CAAGCAGCAG ATTACGCGCA GAAAAAAAGG
     3061 ATCTCAAGAA GATCCTTTGA TCTTTTCTAC GGGGTCTGAC GCTCAGTGGA ACGAAAACTC
     3121 ACGTTAAGGG ATTTTGGTCA TGAGATTATC AAAAAGGATC TTCACCTAGA TCCTTTTAAA
     3181 TTAAAAATGA AGTTTTAAAT CAATCTAAAG TATATATGAG TAAACTTGGT CTGACAGTTA
     3241 CCAATGCTTA ATCAGTGAGG CACCTATCTC AGCGATCTGT CTATTTCGTT CATCCATAGT
     3301 TGCCTGACTC CCCGTCGTGT AGATAACTAC GATACGGGAG GGCTTACCAT CTGGCCCCAG
     3361 TGCTGCAATG ATACCGCGAG AACCACGCTC ACCGGCTCCA GATTTATCAG CAATAAACCA
     3421 GCCAGCCGGA AGGGCCGAGC GCAGAAGTGG TCCTGCAACT TTATCCGCCT CCATCCAGTC
     3481 TATTAATTGT TGCCGGGAAG CTAGAGTAAG TAGTTCGCCA GTTAATAGTT TGCGCAACGT
     3541 TGTTGCCATT GCTACAGGCA TCGTGGTGTC ACGCTCGTCG TTTGGTATGG CTTCATTCAG
     3601 CTCCGGTTCC CAACGATCAA GGCGAGTTAC ATGATCCCCC ATGTTGTGCA AAAAAGCGGT
     3661 TAGCTCCTTC GGTCCTCCGA TCGTTGTCAG AAGTAAGTTG GCCGCAGTGT TATCACTCAT
     3721 GGTTATGGCA GCACTGCATA ATTCTCTTAC TGTCATGCCA TCCGTAAGAT GCTTTTCTGT
     3781 GACTGGTGAG TACTCAACCA AGTCATTCTG AGAATAGTGT ATGCGGCGAC CGAGTTGCTC
     3841 TTGCCCGGCG TCAATACGGG ATAATACCGC GCCACATAGC AGAACTTTAA AAGTGCTCAT
     3901 CATTGGAAAA CGTTCTTCGG GGCGAAAACT CTCAAGGATC TTACCGCTGT TGAGATCCAG
     3961 TTCGATGTAA CCCACTCGTG CACCCAACTG ATCTTCAGCA TCTTTTACTT TCACCAGCGT
     4021 TTCTGGGTGA GCAAAAACAG GAAGGCAAAA TGCCGCAAAA AAGGGAATAA GGGCGACACG
     4081 GAAATGTTGA ATACTCATAC TCTTCCTTTT TCAATATTAT TGAAGCATTT ATCAGGGTTA
     4141 TTGTCTCATG AGCGGATACA TATTTGAATG TATTTAGAAA AATAAACAAA TAGGGGTTCC
     4201 GCGCACATTT CCCCGAAAAG TGCCAC
//
