# Supplementary material for: Sm-site containing mRNAs can accept Sm-rings and are downregulated in Spinal Muscular Atrophy
Source: bioRxiv preprint, doi:10.1101/2024.10.09.617433, version 1 (2024-10-09)
Supplement: Plasmid maps for all in vitro transcribed candidate RNAs [file 617433_file07.zip › genebank_pmax_candidate_sequences/23AC4KVC_NDUFB6.gb]

LOCUS       23AC4KVC_NDUFB6_pMA-7_(AmpR)        3703 bp  DNA     circular      
FEATURES             Location/Qualifiers
     promoter        complement(3617..3645)
                     /label="AmpR_promoter"
     CDS             complement(2715..3575)
                     /label="Amp(R)"
     rep_origin      complement(1941..2560)
                     /label="pBR322_origin"
     primer          complement(1802..1820)
                     /label="M13_reverse_primer"
     primer          293..309
                     /label="M13_forward20_primer"
     primer          278..300
                     /label="M13_pUC_fwd_primer"
     gene            347..1731
                     /label="NDUFB6"
ORIGIN
        1 CTAAATTGTA AGCGTTAATA TTTTGTTAAA ATTCGCGTTA AATTTTTGTT AAATCAGCTC
       61 ATTTTTTAAC CAATAGGCCG AAATCGGCAA AATCCCTTAT AAATCAAAAG AATAGACCGA
      121 GATAGGGTTG AGTGGCCGCT ACAGGGCGCT CCCATTCGCC ATTCAGGCTG CGCAACTGTT
      181 GGGAAGGGCG TTTCGGTGCG GGCCTCTTCG CTATTACGCC AGCTGGCGAA AGGGGGATGT
      241 GCTGCAAGGC GATTAAGTTG GGTAACGCCA GGGTTTTCCC AGTCACGACG TTGTAAAACG
      301 ACGGCCAGTG AGCGCGACGA TTGGCGGAAG GCCGTCAAGG CCGCATTAAT ACGACTCACT
      361 ATAGGTTCCC GCAAGGTCGC TTTGCAGAGC GGGAGCGCGC TTAAGTAACT AGTCCGTAGT
      421 TCGAGGGTGC GCCGTGTCCT TTTGCGTTGG TACCAGCGGC GACATGACGG GGTACACTCC
      481 GGATGAGAAA CTGCGGCTGC AGCAGCTGCG AGAGCTGAGA AGGCGATGGC TGAAGGACCA
      541 GGAGCTGAGC CCTCGGGAGC CGGTGCTGCC CCCACAGAAG ATGGGGCCTA TGGAGAAATT
      601 CTGGAATAAA TTTTTGGAGA ATAAATCCCC TTGGAGGAAA ATGGTCCATG GGGTATACAA
      661 AAAGAGTATC TTTGTTTTCA CTCATGTACT TGTACCTGTC TGGATTATTC ATTATTACAT
      721 GAAGTATCAT GTTTCTGAAA AACCATATGG CATAGTTGAA AAGAAGTCCA GAATATTCCC
      781 TGGTGATACA ATTCTGGAGA CTGGAGAAGT AATTCCACCA ATGAAAGAAT TTCCTGATCA
      841 ACATCATTAA AGATTATGTA AAAAGTTAAA AGGCTTATGA GCCTAAGTTT GTTCCTATAT
      901 TACCATATTT ACTGAATTTT CTGGAAAAGT AACTTTAATA AAGTTTAATC TCAGAAATTG
      961 TCATATCTGT TTTCAAGCAT TGTACAATTT GAGACTGAGT AATTTAACAA TAAGTAAAAA
     1021 GTGGACATGC TAAACAAATA TGAGAGACTA CCTACTTTTT CTGGTCATTC TTGACTTGGA
     1081 AAACGGTATG GAAAAGTATT TAGTTACATG TTTGTTTGTT TTTTTCTTAC ACAGTACTTA
     1141 CACTAATTTG GTATCAGGGT ATGCAACAGT GAAATATCAC AATAAACAAA TGTAAGAACA
     1201 GCAATTCCAT GCACTTTTGT TTTAAGGAAA TCTTTCCGGC CAGGCGCAGT GGCTCATGCC
     1261 TGTAATCCCA GCACTTTGGG AGGCCGAGGC GGGCAGATCA CGAAGTCAGG AGATCGAGAC
     1321 CATCATGGCT AACACAGTGA AACCCCGTCC CTACTAAAAA TACAAAAAAA TTAGCCGGGC
     1381 GTGGTGGCGG GCTCCTGTAG TCCCAGCTAC TGCGGAGGCT GAGGCACGAG ATTGGTGTGA
     1441 ACCCAGAAGG CGGAGCTTGC AGTAAGCCGA GATAGTGCCA CTGAGCCTGG GCGACAGAGC
     1501 AAGACTCCGT CTCAAAAAAA AAAAAAGCTT TCCGAATCAT TTTTGAAGAA TTTAGAAACT
     1561 TGATTGAAAA GCTTATTCCA ACTATGATCT GACACTCAAG ACTGTCAGAT TTAGGTTGCT
     1621 GTTAATTTTG TCATGAGAAT GTAAAATACT AAAATCTCTA AGTGAAAAAT TTGCATACTA
     1681 GTGCTTGTTA TAAAGGATAA TGCAAAAATA AACTTGGGAA CTTTGCACGT GCTGGGCCTC
     1741 ATGGGCCTTC CGCTCACTGC CCGCTTTCCA GTCGGGAAAC CTGTCGTGCC AGCTGCATTA
     1801 ACATGGTCAT AGCTGTTTCC TTGCGTATTG GGCGCTCTCC GCTTCCTCGC TCACTGACTC
     1861 GCTGCGCTCG GTCGTTCGGG TAAAGCCTGG GGTGCCTAAT GAGCAAAAGG CCAGCAAAAG
     1921 GCCAGGAACC GTAAAAAGGC CGCGTTGCTG GCGTTTTTCC ATAGGCTCCG CCCCCCTGAC
     1981 GAGCATCACA AAAATCGACG CTCAAGTCAG AGGTGGCGAA ACCCGACAGG ACTATAAAGA
     2041 TACCAGGCGT TTCCCCCTGG AAGCTCCCTC GTGCGCTCTC CTGTTCCGAC CCTGCCGCTT
     2101 ACCGGATACC TGTCCGCCTT TCTCCCTTCG GGAAGCGTGG CGCTTTCTCA TAGCTCACGC
     2161 TGTAGGTATC TCAGTTCGGT GTAGGTCGTT CGCTCCAAGC TGGGCTGTGT GCACGAACCC
     2221 CCCGTTCAGC CCGACCGCTG CGCCTTATCC GGTAACTATC GTCTTGAGTC CAACCCGGTA
     2281 AGACACGACT TATCGCCACT GGCAGCAGCC ACTGGTAACA GGATTAGCAG AGCGAGGTAT
     2341 GTAGGCGGTG CTACAGAGTT CTTGAAGTGG TGGCCTAACT ACGGCTACAC TAGAAGAACA
     2401 GTATTTGGTA TCTGCGCTCT GCTGAAGCCA GTTACCTTCG GAAAAAGAGT TGGTAGCTCT
     2461 TGATCCGGCA AACAAACCAC CGCTGGTAGC GGTGGTTTTT TTGTTTGCAA GCAGCAGATT
     2521 ACGCGCAGAA AAAAAGGATC TCAAGAAGAT CCTTTGATCT TTTCTACGGG GTCTGACGCT
     2581 CAGTGGAACG AAAACTCACG TTAAGGGATT TTGGTCATGA GATTATCAAA AAGGATCTTC
     2641 ACCTAGATCC TTTTAAATTA AAAATGAAGT TTTAAATCAA TCTAAAGTAT ATATGAGTAA
     2701 ACTTGGTCTG ACAGTTACCA ATGCTTAATC AGTGAGGCAC CTATCTCAGC GATCTGTCTA
     2761 TTTCGTTCAT CCATAGTTGC CTGACTCCCC GTCGTGTAGA TAACTACGAT ACGGGAGGGC
     2821 TTACCATCTG GCCCCAGTGC TGCAATGATA CCGCGAGAAC CACGCTCACC GGCTCCAGAT
     2881 TTATCAGCAA TAAACCAGCC AGCCGGAAGG GCCGAGCGCA GAAGTGGTCC TGCAACTTTA
     2941 TCCGCCTCCA TCCAGTCTAT TAATTGTTGC CGGGAAGCTA GAGTAAGTAG TTCGCCAGTT
     3001 AATAGTTTGC GCAACGTTGT TGCCATTGCT ACAGGCATCG TGGTGTCACG CTCGTCGTTT
     3061 GGTATGGCTT CATTCAGCTC CGGTTCCCAA CGATCAAGGC GAGTTACATG ATCCCCCATG
     3121 TTGTGCAAAA AAGCGGTTAG CTCCTTCGGT CCTCCGATCG TTGTCAGAAG TAAGTTGGCC
     3181 GCAGTGTTAT CACTCATGGT TATGGCAGCA CTGCATAATT CTCTTACTGT CATGCCATCC
     3241 GTAAGATGCT TTTCTGTGAC TGGTGAGTAC TCAACCAAGT CATTCTGAGA ATAGTGTATG
     3301 CGGCGACCGA GTTGCTCTTG CCCGGCGTCA ATACGGGATA ATACCGCGCC ACATAGCAGA
     3361 ACTTTAAAAG TGCTCATCAT TGGAAAACGT TCTTCGGGGC GAAAACTCTC AAGGATCTTA
     3421 CCGCTGTTGA GATCCAGTTC GATGTAACCC ACTCGTGCAC CCAACTGATC TTCAGCATCT
     3481 TTTACTTTCA CCAGCGTTTC TGGGTGAGCA AAAACAGGAA GGCAAAATGC CGCAAAAAAG
     3541 GGAATAAGGG CGACACGGAA ATGTTGAATA CTCATACTCT TCCTTTTTCA ATATTATTGA
     3601 AGCATTTATC AGGGTTATTG TCTCATGAGC GGATACATAT TTGAATGTAT TTAGAAAAAT
     3661 AAACAAATAG GGGTTCCGCG CACATTTCCC CGAAAAGTGC CAC
//
