# Supplementary material for: Sm-site containing mRNAs can accept Sm-rings and are downregulated in Spinal Muscular Atrophy
Source: bioRxiv preprint, doi:10.1101/2024.10.09.617433, version 1 (2024-10-09)
Supplement: Plasmid maps for all in vitro transcribed candidate RNAs [file 617433_file07.zip › genebank_pmax_candidate_sequences/23AC4K6C_Rem2-deltaSm.gb]

LOCUS       23AC4K6C_Rem2-deltaSm_pMA-7_(AmpR)        4226 bp  DNA     circular  
FEATURES             Location/Qualifiers
     promoter        complement(4140..4168)
                     /label="AmpR_promoter"
     CDS             complement(3238..4098)
                     /label="Amp(R)"
     rep_origin      complement(2464..3083)
                     /label="pBR322_origin"
     primer          complement(2325..2343)
                     /label="M13_reverse_primer"
     primer          293..309
                     /label="M13_forward20_primer"
     primer          278..300
                     /label="M13_pUC_fwd_primer"
     gene            347..2254
                     /label="Rem2-deltaSm"
ORIGIN
        1 CTAAATTGTA AGCGTTAATA TTTTGTTAAA ATTCGCGTTA AATTTTTGTT AAATCAGCTC
       61 ATTTTTTAAC CAATAGGCCG AAATCGGCAA AATCCCTTAT AAATCAAAAG AATAGACCGA
      121 GATAGGGTTG AGTGGCCGCT ACAGGGCGCT CCCATTCGCC ATTCAGGCTG CGCAACTGTT
      181 GGGAAGGGCG TTTCGGTGCG GGCCTCTTCG CTATTACGCC AGCTGGCGAA AGGGGGATGT
      241 GCTGCAAGGC GATTAAGTTG GGTAACGCCA GGGTTTTCCC AGTCACGACG TTGTAAAACG
      301 ACGGCCAGTG AGCGCGACGA TTGGCGGAAG GCCGTCAAGG CCGCATTAAT ACGACTCACT
      361 ATAGATTAGC ATATGTGACC TCATCAGGAG GCGGGACAAT TTCCCCAGGT GTCTGGAGCG
      421 GGGAGGGGTG GGGAATATGA TGGGGGGGGG CAGTATTTAA AGGGAAAAGC TGACAGTGCT
      481 GCTGAGTGAG GAACCGGTGC TCTGAGCCGC TGGGCTGCAC TCGCACATGC ACGCCGATGC
      541 ACACGGACCT TGACACCGAC ATGGACATGG ACACAGAAAC CGTAGCACTT TGTTCTTCCA
      601 GCAGCCGCCA GGCCTCCCCA CTGGGGACAC CCACACCAGA AGCAGATACT ACACTTCTGA
      661 AACAGAAGCC AGAGAAACTG TTAGCAGAGT TGGACCTGAG CGGGCCTCCT CCTGCTCCTG
      721 GGGTCCCCAG ACGAAGAGGA AGCATGCCCG TGCCCTACAA ACACCAGCTG CGGCGGGCCC
      781 AAGCTGTAGA TGAACTTGAC TGGCCACCCC AGGCCTCCCC CTCTGGCTCC TCTGACTCCT
      841 TGGGCTCAGG GGAGGCAGCC CTTACCCAAA AAGATGGCGT CTTTAAGGTC ATGCTCGTGG
      901 GGGAGAGTGG CGTGGGCAAG AGCACTCTAG CGGGCACTTT TGGAGGTCTC CAGGGAGACC
      961 ATGCTCACGA GATGGAGAAC TCAGAGGACA CCTATGAGAG ACGGATCATG GTGGACAAAG
     1021 AAGAAGTGAC TTTAATTGTT TATGACATCT GGGAACAGGG AGATGCAGGA GGATGGCTGC
     1081 AGGATCACTG CCTTCAGACG GGGGATGCCT TTCTCATCGT CTTCTCAGTG ACAGATCGAC
     1141 GAAGCTTCTC TAAAGTTCCA GAAACCCTTC TTCGGCTCCG GGCTGGGAGG CCCCACCATG
     1201 ACCTACCTGT CATCCTTGTT GGAAATAAGA GTGACCTGGC CCGCTCCCGG GAGGTATCAC
     1261 TGGAGGAGGG TCGCCATCTG GCTGGGACGC TGAGCTGCAA GCACATCGAG ACGTCGGCCG
     1321 CTCTCCACCA CAACACTCGT GAGCTCTTCG AGGGTGCTGT GCGTCAGATC AGGCTGCGGC
     1381 GGGGCCGGGG TCATGCCGGG GGCCAGCGAC CCGAACCTAG CAGCCCGGAC GGCCCCGCGC
     1441 CGCCTACGCG CCGTGAGAGC CTCACCAAGA AAGCTAAGCG CTTCCTCGCC AACCTGGTGC
     1501 CGCGCAACGC TAAGTTCTTC AAGCAACGCT CCAGGTCATG TCACGACCTC TCTGTGCTCT
     1561 GAGCCACGGT CGCCATGGTC ACTGCAGTCG CCATGGTCAC CGTGCCCTCC GCTCGCCCCC
     1621 TCACCCCACT CCTGTCCGTC TAGGAAACCA AAAATACCCA GGATGCCCTG GTGTGAGCGG
     1681 GAGGCGGGGA CGGGTAGCTG GTAGGTCCAC CACCACCACC TCTCCTGGTC TTAACAGCCG
     1741 ACCATTCACA GAGCCTCAAG ACCTGCAAGT CAGGGAAGAA AACCGTGCTG CAAGGTACCC
     1801 CCTATTGTTA TTATTAACTT GCAAGAAGCC ACCTCTCCCG GAAAGACACT CCAAAAACTA
     1861 GAACCGAAAA AGTGCTTTGT AGCCTCCTGG ATGGAGCTGA CCTCCTTGGT ACTCGGAACA
     1921 TGCCTTACCT TTAAGTAAGT TTTAAAGGTA AAAACCCAGA GATGACTTTT CCAGAGATAA
     1981 CTGAAAATTA TCCTCTGTCC TGGTCCACTT TGCCCTTAAG AAGTTCTTCA GAGAAAGGGC
     2041 TGGAAGTTAT TCTTGAAATT GGACTCTGAC TTACCATTCT AGTATGGCAC GTTTCCTTTA
     2101 AGGTTATTGA TGTGACGATG TGGGCAGACT CTCTGCATTT AGATGCCCTA AGGTAGATCT
     2161 GAGGGCTGGC AGCCCCTTTG CCTAGGGACT AGGAGGCACC AGCAAGGGCC ACCCTTTCCC
     2221 CTTTCCAATA AATTTTTTTT TCTATTGCCA CGTGCTGGGC CTCATGGGCC TTCCGCTCAC
     2281 TGCCCGCTTT CCAGTCGGGA AACCTGTCGT GCCAGCTGCA TTAACATGGT CATAGCTGTT
     2341 TCCTTGCGTA TTGGGCGCTC TCCGCTTCCT CGCTCACTGA CTCGCTGCGC TCGGTCGTTC
     2401 GGGTAAAGCC TGGGGTGCCT AATGAGCAAA AGGCCAGCAA AAGGCCAGGA ACCGTAAAAA
     2461 GGCCGCGTTG CTGGCGTTTT TCCATAGGCT CCGCCCCCCT GACGAGCATC ACAAAAATCG
     2521 ACGCTCAAGT CAGAGGTGGC GAAACCCGAC AGGACTATAA AGATACCAGG CGTTTCCCCC
     2581 TGGAAGCTCC CTCGTGCGCT CTCCTGTTCC GACCCTGCCG CTTACCGGAT ACCTGTCCGC
     2641 CTTTCTCCCT TCGGGAAGCG TGGCGCTTTC TCATAGCTCA CGCTGTAGGT ATCTCAGTTC
     2701 GGTGTAGGTC GTTCGCTCCA AGCTGGGCTG TGTGCACGAA CCCCCCGTTC AGCCCGACCG
     2761 CTGCGCCTTA TCCGGTAACT ATCGTCTTGA GTCCAACCCG GTAAGACACG ACTTATCGCC
     2821 ACTGGCAGCA GCCACTGGTA ACAGGATTAG CAGAGCGAGG TATGTAGGCG GTGCTACAGA
     2881 GTTCTTGAAG TGGTGGCCTA ACTACGGCTA CACTAGAAGA ACAGTATTTG GTATCTGCGC
     2941 TCTGCTGAAG CCAGTTACCT TCGGAAAAAG AGTTGGTAGC TCTTGATCCG GCAAACAAAC
     3001 CACCGCTGGT AGCGGTGGTT TTTTTGTTTG CAAGCAGCAG ATTACGCGCA GAAAAAAAGG
     3061 ATCTCAAGAA GATCCTTTGA TCTTTTCTAC GGGGTCTGAC GCTCAGTGGA ACGAAAACTC
     3121 ACGTTAAGGG ATTTTGGTCA TGAGATTATC AAAAAGGATC TTCACCTAGA TCCTTTTAAA
     3181 TTAAAAATGA AGTTTTAAAT CAATCTAAAG TATATATGAG TAAACTTGGT CTGACAGTTA
     3241 CCAATGCTTA ATCAGTGAGG CACCTATCTC AGCGATCTGT CTATTTCGTT CATCCATAGT
     3301 TGCCTGACTC CCCGTCGTGT AGATAACTAC GATACGGGAG GGCTTACCAT CTGGCCCCAG
     3361 TGCTGCAATG ATACCGCGAG AACCACGCTC ACCGGCTCCA GATTTATCAG CAATAAACCA
     3421 GCCAGCCGGA AGGGCCGAGC GCAGAAGTGG TCCTGCAACT TTATCCGCCT CCATCCAGTC
     3481 TATTAATTGT TGCCGGGAAG CTAGAGTAAG TAGTTCGCCA GTTAATAGTT TGCGCAACGT
     3541 TGTTGCCATT GCTACAGGCA TCGTGGTGTC ACGCTCGTCG TTTGGTATGG CTTCATTCAG
     3601 CTCCGGTTCC CAACGATCAA GGCGAGTTAC ATGATCCCCC ATGTTGTGCA AAAAAGCGGT
     3661 TAGCTCCTTC GGTCCTCCGA TCGTTGTCAG AAGTAAGTTG GCCGCAGTGT TATCACTCAT
     3721 GGTTATGGCA GCACTGCATA ATTCTCTTAC TGTCATGCCA TCCGTAAGAT GCTTTTCTGT
     3781 GACTGGTGAG TACTCAACCA AGTCATTCTG AGAATAGTGT ATGCGGCGAC CGAGTTGCTC
     3841 TTGCCCGGCG TCAATACGGG ATAATACCGC GCCACATAGC AGAACTTTAA AAGTGCTCAT
     3901 CATTGGAAAA CGTTCTTCGG GGCGAAAACT CTCAAGGATC TTACCGCTGT TGAGATCCAG
     3961 TTCGATGTAA CCCACTCGTG CACCCAACTG ATCTTCAGCA TCTTTTACTT TCACCAGCGT
     4021 TTCTGGGTGA GCAAAAACAG GAAGGCAAAA TGCCGCAAAA AAGGGAATAA GGGCGACACG
     4081 GAAATGTTGA ATACTCATAC TCTTCCTTTT TCAATATTAT TGAAGCATTT ATCAGGGTTA
     4141 TTGTCTCATG AGCGGATACA TATTTGAATG TATTTAGAAA AATAAACAAA TAGGGGTTCC
     4201 GCGCACATTT CCCCGAAAAG TGCCAC
//
