# Supplementary material for: Sm-site containing mRNAs can accept Sm-rings and are downregulated in Spinal Muscular Atrophy
Source: bioRxiv preprint, doi:10.1101/2024.10.09.617433, version 1 (2024-10-09)
Supplement: Plasmid maps for all in vitro transcribed candidate RNAs [file 617433_file07.zip › genebank_pmax_candidate_sequences/23AERKEC_SECISBP2L-571deltaSm.gb]

LOCUS       23AERKEC_SECISBP2L-571deltaSm_pMA-7_(AmpR)        2913 bp  DNA     circular  
FEATURES             Location/Qualifiers
     promoter        complement(2827..2855)
                     /label="AmpR_promoter"
     CDS             complement(1925..2785)
                     /label="Amp(R)"
     rep_origin      complement(1151..1770)
                     /label="pBR322_origin"
     primer          complement(1012..1030)
                     /label="M13_reverse_primer"
     primer          293..309
                     /label="M13_forward20_primer"
     primer          278..300
                     /label="M13_pUC_fwd_primer"
     gene            347..941
                     /label="SECISBP2L-571deltaSm"
ORIGIN
        1 CTAAATTGTA AGCGTTAATA TTTTGTTAAA ATTCGCGTTA AATTTTTGTT AAATCAGCTC
       61 ATTTTTTAAC CAATAGGCCG AAATCGGCAA AATCCCTTAT AAATCAAAAG AATAGACCGA
      121 GATAGGGTTG AGTGGCCGCT ACAGGGCGCT CCCATTCGCC ATTCAGGCTG CGCAACTGTT
      181 GGGAAGGGCG TTTCGGTGCG GGCCTCTTCG CTATTACGCC AGCTGGCGAA AGGGGGATGT
      241 GCTGCAAGGC GATTAAGTTG GGTAACGCCA GGGTTTTCCC AGTCACGACG TTGTAAAACG
      301 ACGGCCAGTG AGCGCGACGA TTGGCGGAAG GCCGTCAAGG CCGCATTAAT ACGACTCACT
      361 ATAGGTGAAT TTAAAAACTG TTCATACTTT TTATGGTGTA AATTTCCTTT GCTCGATGTC
      421 AGTGATTCAG ATAACTCTTG ACCTTGAGAT GATGGCTTTT CACAGGTTTC TTACACTCTA
      481 TATCTCTTCT GAACATGAAT TGTCATTTTA GACTCTCGAC ATTTGTATCA AAAGAGAAGT
      541 TGAGGAAATC TTCAGAACAC TGGTAACTTT TAGTTTTGCT ATAGACTTCA GAAGTGTTTA
      601 TTTACACGCT CGGTAAATGC TCTCGCATAT GCAGTACCTC TTCTGCCAGC AAATCCAAGG
      661 GACCATAGCC TTTTTATGAG ACAGGTCACC TCTAGAGGAC AACCCAAGAA TTATTAAAGG
      721 AAATGTTACC ATTTTGAGAG CATGCTTAAA TAAATATTAA TAATGTCTTT ATAACTTGTT
      781 TCCTTTAAAT TTTGGAATAT TGAATTACAG GCTTTGGAGG AGTTGTGAAA ATTAGGAAAG
      841 TTTTTATATA CTCTCTGAAG TGGGCATGGT TGGCTCTTTG AAGACCTATA AAGAGATCCA
      901 GTGGGAAGAG TAAGGGTTGG TTCATCATCA CAAGACACGT GCTGGGCCTC ATGGGCCTTC
      961 CGCTCACTGC CCGCTTTCCA GTCGGGAAAC CTGTCGTGCC AGCTGCATTA ACATGGTCAT
     1021 AGCTGTTTCC TTGCGTATTG GGCGCTCTCC GCTTCCTCGC TCACTGACTC GCTGCGCTCG
     1081 GTCGTTCGGG TAAAGCCTGG GGTGCCTAAT GAGCAAAAGG CCAGCAAAAG GCCAGGAACC
     1141 GTAAAAAGGC CGCGTTGCTG GCGTTTTTCC ATAGGCTCCG CCCCCCTGAC GAGCATCACA
     1201 AAAATCGACG CTCAAGTCAG AGGTGGCGAA ACCCGACAGG ACTATAAAGA TACCAGGCGT
     1261 TTCCCCCTGG AAGCTCCCTC GTGCGCTCTC CTGTTCCGAC CCTGCCGCTT ACCGGATACC
     1321 TGTCCGCCTT TCTCCCTTCG GGAAGCGTGG CGCTTTCTCA TAGCTCACGC TGTAGGTATC
     1381 TCAGTTCGGT GTAGGTCGTT CGCTCCAAGC TGGGCTGTGT GCACGAACCC CCCGTTCAGC
     1441 CCGACCGCTG CGCCTTATCC GGTAACTATC GTCTTGAGTC CAACCCGGTA AGACACGACT
     1501 TATCGCCACT GGCAGCAGCC ACTGGTAACA GGATTAGCAG AGCGAGGTAT GTAGGCGGTG
     1561 CTACAGAGTT CTTGAAGTGG TGGCCTAACT ACGGCTACAC TAGAAGAACA GTATTTGGTA
     1621 TCTGCGCTCT GCTGAAGCCA GTTACCTTCG GAAAAAGAGT TGGTAGCTCT TGATCCGGCA
     1681 AACAAACCAC CGCTGGTAGC GGTGGTTTTT TTGTTTGCAA GCAGCAGATT ACGCGCAGAA
     1741 AAAAAGGATC TCAAGAAGAT CCTTTGATCT TTTCTACGGG GTCTGACGCT CAGTGGAACG
     1801 AAAACTCACG TTAAGGGATT TTGGTCATGA GATTATCAAA AAGGATCTTC ACCTAGATCC
     1861 TTTTAAATTA AAAATGAAGT TTTAAATCAA TCTAAAGTAT ATATGAGTAA ACTTGGTCTG
     1921 ACAGTTACCA ATGCTTAATC AGTGAGGCAC CTATCTCAGC GATCTGTCTA TTTCGTTCAT
     1981 CCATAGTTGC CTGACTCCCC GTCGTGTAGA TAACTACGAT ACGGGAGGGC TTACCATCTG
     2041 GCCCCAGTGC TGCAATGATA CCGCGAGAAC CACGCTCACC GGCTCCAGAT TTATCAGCAA
     2101 TAAACCAGCC AGCCGGAAGG GCCGAGCGCA GAAGTGGTCC TGCAACTTTA TCCGCCTCCA
     2161 TCCAGTCTAT TAATTGTTGC CGGGAAGCTA GAGTAAGTAG TTCGCCAGTT AATAGTTTGC
     2221 GCAACGTTGT TGCCATTGCT ACAGGCATCG TGGTGTCACG CTCGTCGTTT GGTATGGCTT
     2281 CATTCAGCTC CGGTTCCCAA CGATCAAGGC GAGTTACATG ATCCCCCATG TTGTGCAAAA
     2341 AAGCGGTTAG CTCCTTCGGT CCTCCGATCG TTGTCAGAAG TAAGTTGGCC GCAGTGTTAT
     2401 CACTCATGGT TATGGCAGCA CTGCATAATT CTCTTACTGT CATGCCATCC GTAAGATGCT
     2461 TTTCTGTGAC TGGTGAGTAC TCAACCAAGT CATTCTGAGA ATAGTGTATG CGGCGACCGA
     2521 GTTGCTCTTG CCCGGCGTCA ATACGGGATA ATACCGCGCC ACATAGCAGA ACTTTAAAAG
     2581 TGCTCATCAT TGGAAAACGT TCTTCGGGGC GAAAACTCTC AAGGATCTTA CCGCTGTTGA
     2641 GATCCAGTTC GATGTAACCC ACTCGTGCAC CCAACTGATC TTCAGCATCT TTTACTTTCA
     2701 CCAGCGTTTC TGGGTGAGCA AAAACAGGAA GGCAAAATGC CGCAAAAAAG GGAATAAGGG
     2761 CGACACGGAA ATGTTGAATA CTCATACTCT TCCTTTTTCA ATATTATTGA AGCATTTATC
     2821 AGGGTTATTG TCTCATGAGC GGATACATAT TTGAATGTAT TTAGAAAAAT AAACAAATAG
     2881 GGGTTCCGCG CACATTTCCC CGAAAAGTGC CAC
//
