# Supplementary material for: Sm-site containing mRNAs can accept Sm-rings and are downregulated in Spinal Muscular Atrophy
Source: bioRxiv preprint, doi:10.1101/2024.10.09.617433, version 1 (2024-10-09)
Supplement: Plasmid maps for all in vitro transcribed candidate RNAs [file 617433_file07.zip › genebank_pmax_candidate_sequences/23AERJ6C_Hif1a-3utr-deltaSm.gb]

LOCUS       23AERJ6C_Hif1a-3utr-deltaSm_pMA-7_(AmpR)        3506 bp  DNA     circular  
FEATURES             Location/Qualifiers
     promoter        complement(3420..3448)
                     /label="AmpR_promoter"
     CDS             complement(2518..3378)
                     /label="Amp(R)"
     rep_origin      complement(1744..2363)
                     /label="pBR322_origin"
     primer          complement(1605..1623)
                     /label="M13_reverse_primer"
     primer          293..309
                     /label="M13_forward20_primer"
     primer          278..300
                     /label="M13_pUC_fwd_primer"
     gene            347..1534
                     /label="Hif1a-3utr-deltaSm"
ORIGIN
        1 CTAAATTGTA AGCGTTAATA TTTTGTTAAA ATTCGCGTTA AATTTTTGTT AAATCAGCTC
       61 ATTTTTTAAC CAATAGGCCG AAATCGGCAA AATCCCTTAT AAATCAAAAG AATAGACCGA
      121 GATAGGGTTG AGTGGCCGCT ACAGGGCGCT CCCATTCGCC ATTCAGGCTG CGCAACTGTT
      181 GGGAAGGGCG TTTCGGTGCG GGCCTCTTCG CTATTACGCC AGCTGGCGAA AGGGGGATGT
      241 GCTGCAAGGC GATTAAGTTG GGTAACGCCA GGGTTTTCCC AGTCACGACG TTGTAAAACG
      301 ACGGCCAGTG AGCGCGACGA TTGGCGGAAG GCCGTCAAGG CCGCATTAAT ACGACTCACT
      361 ATAGGCGTTT CCTAATCTCA TTCCTTTTGA TTGTTAATGT TTTTGTTCAG TTGTTGTTGT
      421 TTGTTGGGTT TTTGTTTCTG TTGGTTACTC TCGGACACTG GTGGCTCAGC AGTCTATTTA
      481 CACTCTCTAT ATCTAATTTT AGAAGCCTGG CTACAATACT GCACAAACTC AGATAGTTTA
      541 GTTTTCATCC CCTTTCTACT TAATTTTCAT TAATGCTCTT TTTAACACGC TCTTTTAATG
      601 CCAGATCACA GCACATTCAC AGCTCCTCAG CATTTCACCA TTGCATTGCT GTAGTGTCAT
      661 TTAAAATGCA CCTTTTTATT TATTTACTCT CGGTGAGGGA GTTTGTCCCT TATTGAATTA
      721 CTCTCAATGA AATGCCAATA TAATTTTTTA AGAAAGCAGT AAATTCTCAT CATGATCATA
      781 GGCAGTTGAA AACTTTTTAC TCACTCTCTT CATGTTTTAC ATGAAAATAA TGCTTTGTCA
      841 GCAGTACATG GTAGCCACAA TTGCACAATA TATTTTCTTT AAAAAACCAG CAGTTACTCA
      901 TGCAATATAT TCTGCATTTA TAAAACTAGT TTTTAAGAAA CTCTCTTTGG CCTATGGAAT
      961 TGTTAAGCCT GGATCATGAA GCTGTTGATC TTATAATGAT TCTTAAACTG TATGGTTTCT
     1021 TTATATGGGT AAAGCCATTT ACATGATATA AAGAAATATG CTTATATCTG GAAGGTATGT
     1081 GGCATTTATT TGGATAAAAT TCTCAATTCA GAGAAGTTAT CTGGTGTTTC TTGACTTTAC
     1141 CAACTCAAAA CAGTCCCTCT GTAGTTGTGG AAGCTTATGC TAATATTGTG TAATTGATTA
     1201 TGAAACATAA ATGTTCTGCC CACCCTGTTG GTATAAAGAC ATTTTGAGCA TACTGTAAAC
     1261 AAACAAACAA AAAATCATGC TTTGTTAGTA AAATTGCCTA GTATGTTGAC TCGCTGAAAA
     1321 TATGACGCTC GGTTTTATGC ACTTTGTCGC TATTAACATC CTTTTTTCAT ATAGATTTCA
     1381 ATAAGTGAGT AATTTTAGAA GCATTATTTT AGGAATATAG AGTTGTCATA GTAAACATCT
     1441 TGTTTTTTCT ATGTATACTG TATAAACTCT CCGTTCCCTT GCTCTTTGTG GTTGGGTCTA
     1501 ACACTAACTG TACTGTTTTG TTATATCACA CGTGCTGGGC CTCATGGGCC TTCCGCTCAC
     1561 TGCCCGCTTT CCAGTCGGGA AACCTGTCGT GCCAGCTGCA TTAACATGGT CATAGCTGTT
     1621 TCCTTGCGTA TTGGGCGCTC TCCGCTTCCT CGCTCACTGA CTCGCTGCGC TCGGTCGTTC
     1681 GGGTAAAGCC TGGGGTGCCT AATGAGCAAA AGGCCAGCAA AAGGCCAGGA ACCGTAAAAA
     1741 GGCCGCGTTG CTGGCGTTTT TCCATAGGCT CCGCCCCCCT GACGAGCATC ACAAAAATCG
     1801 ACGCTCAAGT CAGAGGTGGC GAAACCCGAC AGGACTATAA AGATACCAGG CGTTTCCCCC
     1861 TGGAAGCTCC CTCGTGCGCT CTCCTGTTCC GACCCTGCCG CTTACCGGAT ACCTGTCCGC
     1921 CTTTCTCCCT TCGGGAAGCG TGGCGCTTTC TCATAGCTCA CGCTGTAGGT ATCTCAGTTC
     1981 GGTGTAGGTC GTTCGCTCCA AGCTGGGCTG TGTGCACGAA CCCCCCGTTC AGCCCGACCG
     2041 CTGCGCCTTA TCCGGTAACT ATCGTCTTGA GTCCAACCCG GTAAGACACG ACTTATCGCC
     2101 ACTGGCAGCA GCCACTGGTA ACAGGATTAG CAGAGCGAGG TATGTAGGCG GTGCTACAGA
     2161 GTTCTTGAAG TGGTGGCCTA ACTACGGCTA CACTAGAAGA ACAGTATTTG GTATCTGCGC
     2221 TCTGCTGAAG CCAGTTACCT TCGGAAAAAG AGTTGGTAGC TCTTGATCCG GCAAACAAAC
     2281 CACCGCTGGT AGCGGTGGTT TTTTTGTTTG CAAGCAGCAG ATTACGCGCA GAAAAAAAGG
     2341 ATCTCAAGAA GATCCTTTGA TCTTTTCTAC GGGGTCTGAC GCTCAGTGGA ACGAAAACTC
     2401 ACGTTAAGGG ATTTTGGTCA TGAGATTATC AAAAAGGATC TTCACCTAGA TCCTTTTAAA
     2461 TTAAAAATGA AGTTTTAAAT CAATCTAAAG TATATATGAG TAAACTTGGT CTGACAGTTA
     2521 CCAATGCTTA ATCAGTGAGG CACCTATCTC AGCGATCTGT CTATTTCGTT CATCCATAGT
     2581 TGCCTGACTC CCCGTCGTGT AGATAACTAC GATACGGGAG GGCTTACCAT CTGGCCCCAG
     2641 TGCTGCAATG ATACCGCGAG AACCACGCTC ACCGGCTCCA GATTTATCAG CAATAAACCA
     2701 GCCAGCCGGA AGGGCCGAGC GCAGAAGTGG TCCTGCAACT TTATCCGCCT CCATCCAGTC
     2761 TATTAATTGT TGCCGGGAAG CTAGAGTAAG TAGTTCGCCA GTTAATAGTT TGCGCAACGT
     2821 TGTTGCCATT GCTACAGGCA TCGTGGTGTC ACGCTCGTCG TTTGGTATGG CTTCATTCAG
     2881 CTCCGGTTCC CAACGATCAA GGCGAGTTAC ATGATCCCCC ATGTTGTGCA AAAAAGCGGT
     2941 TAGCTCCTTC GGTCCTCCGA TCGTTGTCAG AAGTAAGTTG GCCGCAGTGT TATCACTCAT
     3001 GGTTATGGCA GCACTGCATA ATTCTCTTAC TGTCATGCCA TCCGTAAGAT GCTTTTCTGT
     3061 GACTGGTGAG TACTCAACCA AGTCATTCTG AGAATAGTGT ATGCGGCGAC CGAGTTGCTC
     3121 TTGCCCGGCG TCAATACGGG ATAATACCGC GCCACATAGC AGAACTTTAA AAGTGCTCAT
     3181 CATTGGAAAA CGTTCTTCGG GGCGAAAACT CTCAAGGATC TTACCGCTGT TGAGATCCAG
     3241 TTCGATGTAA CCCACTCGTG CACCCAACTG ATCTTCAGCA TCTTTTACTT TCACCAGCGT
     3301 TTCTGGGTGA GCAAAAACAG GAAGGCAAAA TGCCGCAAAA AAGGGAATAA GGGCGACACG
     3361 GAAATGTTGA ATACTCATAC TCTTCCTTTT TCAATATTAT TGAAGCATTT ATCAGGGTTA
     3421 TTGTCTCATG AGCGGATACA TATTTGAATG TATTTAGAAA AATAAACAAA TAGGGGTTCC
     3481 GCGCACATTT CCCCGAAAAG TGCCAC
//
